Addgene plasmid #170352: Epac-S-H170
Purpose: mTurq2Del_EPACdDEPCD_cp173Ven(ST)_Ven(ST) biosensor to measure realtime changes in FRET reflecting fluctuations in cAMP levels in living cells.
Depositing lab: Kees Jalink. Depositing organization: Netherlands Cancer Institute. Publication: Fourth-generation epac-based FRET sensors for cAMP feature exceptional brightness, photostability and dynamic range: characterization of dedicated sensors for FLIM, for ratiometry and with high affinity. Klarenbeek J, Goedhart J, van Batenburg A, Groenewald D, Jalink K. PLoS One. 2015 Apr 14;10(4):e0122513. doi: 10.1371/journal.pone.0122513. eCollection 2015. PubMed 25875503.
Backbone
  Vector backbone: pAdeno
  Backbone size w/o insert (bp): 36000
  Vector type: Mammalian Expression, Adenoviral
Growth in bacteria
  Bacterial resistance: Ampicillin, 100 μg/mL
  Growth temperature: 37°C
  Growth strain: NEB Stable
  Copy number: Unknown
Gene/Insert
  Gene/Insert name: mTurq2Del_EPACdDEPCD_cp173Ven(ST)_Ven(ST)
  Species: H. sapiens (human)
  Mutation: Deletion of DEP domain, Catalytically dead T781A & F782A, increased affinity for cAMP Q270E
  Entrez Gene: RAPGEF3 (a.k.a. CAMP-GEFI, EPAC, EPAC1, HSU79275, bcm910)
  Promoter: CMV
  Cloning method: Gateway Cloning
  Sequencing primers: 5′ Unknown
Terms and licenses: Academic/Nonprofit Terms; Industry Terms: Not Available to Industry
How to cite: Epac-S-H170 was a gift from Kees Jalink (Addgene plasmid # 170352 ; http://n2t.net/addgene:170352 ; RRID:Addgene_170352)
