[The description below was written by a language model from this plasmid's Addgene catalogue record and pLannotate feature annotations shown in this document.]
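Description:
Epac-S-H170 is an adenoviral expression plasmid of about 39 kb, built on a pAdeno backbone by Gateway cloning, that delivers a FRET biosensor for cAMP to mammalian cells. The feature table shows a human adenovirus serotype 5-type genome bounded by two inverted terminal repeats, with the Ad5 Ψ packaging signal next to the left ITR. Most of the viral replication, capsid, packaging and E4 genes are annotated (polymerase, pTP, DBP, hexon, penton, fiber and others). No E1 genes are annotated; the expression cassette sits at the left end where they would normally lie, and only part of E3 is detected. This layout is typical of replication-defective vectors that are packaged in complementing cells. Outside the ITRs, a ColE1/pUC-type origin and an ampicillin resistance gene with its bla promoter allow propagation and selection in E. coli. Short fragments annotated as bom, TcR and an HIV-1 LTR appear to be backbone remnants or annotation artefacts.

The payload is driven by the CMV immediate early enhancer and promoter, followed by a T7 promoter and an attB1 site. It encodes a single fusion protein. A cyan donor comes first, recorded as mTurquoise2 with a deletion (mTurq2Del) although the annotation tool labels it as a related CFP. Next comes a fragment of human EPAC1 (RAPGEF3), then a tandem acceptor of cp173Venus and Venus. The EPAC moiety lacks its DEP domain, is catalytically dead (T781A, F782A), and carries Q270E to raise cAMP affinity. A V5 tag sequence and the HSV TK polyadenylation signal lie downstream; the record does not say whether the tag is in frame with the sensor. cAMP binding changes the conformation of EPAC and so alters FRET between donor and acceptors. This allows real-time readout of cAMP fluctuations in living cells, and the adenoviral format suits cells that are hard to transfect.
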