Features (pLannotate 1.2.2; 47 found; start..end, strand, type, name):
      1..103     +  repeat_region  ITR: inverted terminal repeat of human adenovirus serotype 5 inverted
    191..341     +  misc_signal    Ad5 Ψ: packaging signal for adenovirus serotype 5
    524..576     -  misc_feature   bom (fragment): basis of mobility region from pBR322
    731..1110    +  enhancer       CMV enhancer: human cytomegalovirus immediate early enhancer
   1111..1314    +  promoter       CMV promoter: human cytomegalovirus (CMV) immediate early promoter
   1310..1343    +  LTR            5' LTR (truncated) (fragment): truncated 5' long terminal repeat (LTR) from HIV-1
   1359..1377    +  promoter       T7 promoter: promoter for bacteriophage T7 RNA polymerase
   1407..1431    +  protein_bind   attB1: mutant version of attB; recombination site for the Gateway® BP reaction BP Clonase™
   1488..2201    +  CDS            W1C: W1C is a basic (constitutively fluorescent) cyan fluorescent protein published in 1998, derived from Aequorea victoria.
   2172..4373    +  CDS            RAPGEF3 (fragment): RPGF3_HUMAN - Also known as CGEF1, EPAC, EPAC1. Experimental evidence at protein level: Swiss-Prot protein existence level 1. Guanine nucleotide exchange factor (GEF) for RAP1A and RAP2A small GTPases that is activated by binding cAMP. Through simultaneous binding of PDE3B to RAPGEF3 and PIK3R6 is assembled in a signaling complex in which it activates the PI3K gamma complex and which is involved in angiogenesis. Plays a role in the modulation of the cAMP- induced dynamic control of endothelial barrier function through a pathway that is independent on Rho-mediated signaling. Required for the ac
   4386..5120    +  CDS            cp173Venus: circularly permuted form of the Venus yellow fluorescent protein (Nagai et al., 2004) efficient FRET acceptor for CFP
   5178..5894    +  CDS            Venus: Venus is a basic (constitutively fluorescent) yellow fluorescent protein published in 2002, derived from Aequorea victoria. It is reported to be a rapidly-maturing weak dimer with moderate acid sensitivity.
   5954..5995    +  CDS            V5 tag: epitope tag from simian virus 5
   6079..6127    +  polyA_signal   HSV TK poly(A) signal: herpes simplex virus thymidine kinase polyadenylation signal (Cole and Stacy, 1985)
   6409..6828    +  CDS            IX: CAP9_ADE05 - Experimental evidence at protein level: Swiss-Prot protein existence level 1. Structural component of the virion that acts as a cement protein on the capsid exterior and forms triskelion structures consisting of three molecules that stabilize three hexon trimers at the center of each icosahedral facet and fixes the peripentonal hexons. Dispensable for assembly. During virus entry, recruits the anterograde motor kinesin-1 to the capsid docked at the nuclear pore complex thereby subjecting the docked capsid to a pulling force. The resulting tension leads to capsid disruption, disper
   6915..8144    -  CDS            IVa2 (fragment): PKG1_ADEM1 - Protein inferred from homology: Swiss-Prot protein existence level 3. Component of the packaging machinery which encapsidates the viral DNA into preformed capsids and transcriptional activator of the viral major late promoter (MLP). Binds, along with packaging proteins 2 and 3, to the specific packaging sequence on the left end of viral genomic DNA and displays ATPase activity thereby providing the power stroke of the packaging machinery. The activity of packaging protein IVa2 is stimulated by protein 33K which acts as a terminase. May be the protein that pumps DNA into the capsid
   8000..11167   -  CDS            POL: DPOL_ADE05 - Experimental evidence at protein level: Swiss-Prot protein existence level 1. Eukaryotic-type DNA polymerase involved in viral genomic replication. DNA synthesis is protein primed, and acts in a strand displacement replication. Assembles in complex with viral pTP, DBP, host NFIA and host POU2F1/OCT1 on viral origin of replication. The polymerase covalently transfers dCMP onto pTP, thereby initiating complementary strand synthesis. From Human adenovirus C serotype 5 (HAdV-5) (Human adenovirus 5).
  11386..13389   -  CDS            PTP: TERM_ADE05 - Experimental evidence at protein level: Swiss-Prot protein existence level 1. Protein covalently bound to the viral DNA that acts as a primer for viral genomic replication by DNA strand displacement. Assembles on the viral origin of replication in an initiation complex with viral polymerase, DBP, host NFIA and host POU2F1/OCT1. During initiation, the polymerase covalently couples the first dCTP with Ser- 580 of pTP. The terminal protein stimulates the template activity over 20 fold compared to protein-free templates. Neo-synthesized viral genomes are linked to two preterminal prot
  13420..13576   +  ncRNA          VA: Accession: RF00102 - VA RNA
  13675..13832   +  ncRNA          VA: Accession: RF00102 - VA RNA
  13850..15094   +  CDS            L1: PKG3_ADE05 - Experimental evidence at protein level: Swiss-Prot protein existence level 1. Involved in viral genome packaging through its interaction with packaging proteins 1 and 2. After proteolytic cleavage by adenovirus protease, L1 52/55k protein is removed from the capsid during viral maturation. From Human adenovirus C serotype 5 (HAdV-5) (Human adenovirus 5).
  15118..16872   +  CDS            CAP3_ADE05: Experimental evidence at protein level: Swiss-Prot protein existence level 1. Structural component of the virion that acts as a cement protein on the capsid exterior and which mediates the interactions between the hexons, including the peripentonal hexons, and reaches all the way to the penton vertices. Two hexon linking proteins IIIa, one from each facet, stabilize the unique edge interface between a pair of facets. As the virus enters the host cell, hexon linking proteins IIIa are shed concomitant with virion acidification in the endosome. During virus assembly, seems to play a role in the s
  16957..18669   +  CDS            L2: CAPSP_ADE05 - Experimental evidence at protein level: Swiss-Prot protein existence level 1. Major capsid protein that self-associates to form penton base pentamers, each in the shape of a pentagon, situated at the 12 vertices of the pseudo T=25 capsid. Involved in virus secondary attachment to host cell after initial attachment by the fiber protein. Binds host integrin heterodimer ITGAV-ITGB5 (alphaV-beta5) thereby triggering clathrin-mediated endocytosis of virions. Mediates initial virus attachment to CXADR-negative cells. Binding to integrins ITGAV-ITGB5 also seems to induce macropinocytosi
  18679..19272   +  CDS            L2: NP_ADE02 - Experimental evidence at protein level: Swiss-Prot protein existence level 1. Plays a role in the inhibition of host immune response within the nucleus. Interacts with cellular nucleosomes and immobilizes the host immune danger signal HMGB1 on chromatin. In turn, prevents HMGB1 release out of the cell and thus decreases inflammation. Plays also a role in the wrapping and condensation of the viral DNA. May also promote viral genome import into the nucleus. From Human adenovirus C serotype 2 (HAdV-2) (Human adenovirus 2).
  19345..20448   +  CDS            L2: CORE5_ADE05 - Experimental evidence at protein level: Swiss-Prot protein existence level 1. Associates loosely with the viral DNA to form an outer shell around the nucleoprotein-DNA complex and links it with the capsid by binding the endosome lysis protein. Dissociates from the viral genome during entry. Might be involved in nuclear capsid assembly of the viral particles through its association with NPM1/nucleophosmin. From Human adenovirus C serotype 5 (HAdV-5) (Human adenovirus 5).
  20479..20718   +  CDS            COR10_ADE02: Experimental evidence at protein level: Swiss-Prot protein existence level 1. [Pre-core protein X]: Interacts with the viral DNA and aids in tightly condensing it within the capsid. Cleavage of pre-core protein X may serve to partially relax this structure within the mature virion prior to its entry into the nucleus. From Human adenovirus C serotype 2 (HAdV-2) (Human adenovirus 2).
  20804..21553   +  CDS            L3: CAP6_ADE05 - Experimental evidence at protein level: Swiss-Prot protein existence level 1. [Protease cofactor]: Cofactor that activates the viral protease. Binds to viral protease in a 1:1 ratio. From Human adenovirus C serotype 5 (HAdV-5) (Human adenovirus 5).
  21642..24497   +  CDS            L3 (sequence partly withheld): CAPSH_ADE05 - Experimental evidence at protein level: Swiss-Prot protein existence level 1. Major capsid protein that self-associates to form 240 hexon trimers, each in the shape of a hexagon, building most of the pseudo T=25 capsid. Assembled into trimeric units with the help of the chaperone shutoff protein. Transported by pre-protein VI to the nucleus where it associates with other structural proteins to form an empty capsid. Might be involved, through its interaction with host dyneins, in the intracellular microtubule-dependent transport of incoming viral capsid to the nucleus. From Human
  24533..25144   +  CDS            L3: PRO_ADE05 - Experimental evidence at transcript level: Swiss-Prot protein existence level 2. Cleaves viral precursor proteins (pTP, pIIIa, pVI, pVII, pVIII, and pX) inside newly assembled particles giving rise to mature virions. Protease complexed to its cofactor slides along the viral DNA to specifically locate and cleave the viral precursors. Mature virions have a weakened organization compared to the unmature virions, thereby facilitating subsequent uncoating. Without maturation, the particle lacks infectivity and is unable to uncoat. Late in adenovirus infection, in the cytoplasm, may part
  25246..26832   -  CDS            DBP: DNB2_ADE05 - Experimental evidence at protein level: Swiss-Prot protein existence level 1. Plays a role in the elongation phase of viral strand displacement replication by unwinding the template in an ATP- independent fashion, employing its capacity to form multimers. Also enhances the rate of initiation. Released from template upon second strand synthesis. Assembles in complex with viral pTP, viral pol, host NFIA and host POU2F1/OCT1 on viral origin of replication. Covers the whole ssDNA genome during synthesis. The complementary strand synthesis induces its relese from DNA template. May inhi
  26861..29281   +  CDS            L4: SHUT_ADE05 - Experimental evidence at protein level: Swiss-Prot protein existence level 1. Protein that inhibits host translation while promoting late viral translation by ribosome shunting. Blocks host cap-dependent translation by binding to eIF4G, displacing MKNK1 from cap initiation complexes and preventing EIF4E phosphorylation. Binds to the tripartite leader sequence of viral late mRNAs and recruits host eIF4G, PABPC1/poly-A binding protein and 40S ribosomes subunits on viral mRNAs, allowing ribosome shunting and efficient translation of late viral mRNAs even though conventional translati
  29494..29877   +  CDS            SF33K_ADE02 (fragment): Experimental evidence at protein level: Swiss-Prot protein existence level 1. Probably functions as the small terminase that is part of the molecular motor that translocates genomic DNA in empty capsid during DNA packaging. This motor is located at a unique vertex and comprises at least the IVa2 ATPase, the small terminase 33K and probably a portal. Forms a ring-like structure of about 17 nm in which genomic DNA is translocated into the capsid. Stimulates IVa2 ATPase activity in the presence of the viral genome. Once the DNA is packaged, the terminase detaches: the 33K protein is present in th
  29968..30648   +  CDS            L4: CAP8_ADE02 - Experimental evidence at protein level: Swiss-Prot protein existence level 1. [Hexon-linking protein-C]: Structural component of the virion that acts as a cement protein on the capsid interior and which glue the peripentonal hexons and group-of-nine hexons together. From Human adenovirus C serotype 2 (HAdV-2) (Human adenovirus 2).
  30652..30972   +  CDS            E312_ADE02: Experimental evidence at protein level: Swiss-Prot protein existence level 1. From Human adenovirus C serotype 2 (HAdV-2) (Human adenovirus 2).
  31387..31752   +  CDS            E3145_ADE02: Experimental evidence at protein level: Swiss-Prot protein existence level 1. May prevent Nf-kappaB activation by immune signals like Tumor necrosis factor, presumably by inhibiting NFKB1 dimer DNA-binding. May act directly at the TNF receptor to inhibit signaling. From Human adenovirus C serotype 2 (HAdV-2) (Human adenovirus 2).
  31783..31947   -  CDS            UXP_ADE05 (fragment): Experimental evidence at transcript level: Swiss-Prot protein existence level 2. Might play a role in viral replication since it is associated with viral replication centers. Seems to have an effect on DBP localization. From Human adenovirus C serotype 5 (HAdV-5) (Human adenovirus 5).
  31958..33700   +  CDS            SPIKE_ADE05: Experimental evidence at protein level: Swiss-Prot protein existence level 1. Forms spikes that protrude from each vertex of the icosahedral capsid. Interacts with host coxsackievirus and adenovirus receptor CXADR located at the cell tight junctions to provide virion initial attachment to target cell. The fiber protein binds to CXADR with a higher affinity than CXADR binds to itself, thereby blocking the cell-cell adhesion function of CXADR dimers and leading to local disruption of the tight junction. Fiber protein present on neo- synthesized particles may thus disrupt the junctional integrity
  33833..33910   -  CDS            E417_ADE03: Protein predicted: Swiss-Prot protein existence level 4. From Human adenovirus B serotype 3 (HAdV-3) (Human adenovirus 3).
  34112..34993   -  CDS            E434_ADE02: Experimental evidence at protein level: Swiss-Prot protein existence level 1. Plays a major role to prevent cellular inhibition of viral genome replication by nuclear bodies. Assembles an SCF-like E3 ubiquitin ligase complex based on the cellular proteins ELOB, ELOC, CUL5 and RBX1, in cooperation with viral E1B-55K. This viral RING-type ligase ubiquitinates cellular substrates prior to proteasomal degradation: p53/TP53, LIG4, MRE11-RAD50-NBS1 (MRN) complex, ITGA3, DAXX and BLM. From Human adenovirus C serotype 2 (HAdV-2) (Human adenovirus 2).
  35272..35619   -  CDS            E411_ADE05: Experimental evidence at protein level: Swiss-Prot protein existence level 1. From Human adenovirus C serotype 5 (HAdV-5) (Human adenovirus 5).
  35619..36008   -  CDS            E4RF2_ADE02: Protein predicted: Swiss-Prot protein existence level 4. From Human adenovirus C serotype 2 (HAdV-2) (Human adenovirus 2).
  36059..36442   -  CDS            E4RF1_ADE02: Experimental evidence at protein level: Swiss-Prot protein existence level 1. May modulate tight-junctions functions of infected cells through interactions with PDZ proteins. E4 ORF1 has ben show for Adenovirus 9 to interact with protein involved in tight junction regulation. May play a role in mTOR activation by activating PI3- kinase, thus overriding cellular checkpoint for translation. From Human adenovirus C serotype 2 (HAdV-2) (Human adenovirus 2).
  36752..36854   -  repeat_region  ITR: inverted terminal repeat of human adenovirus serotype 5 inverted
  36908..37032   +  CDS            TcR (fragment): tetracycline efflux protein; tet; confers resistance to tetracycline
  37078..37666   -  rep_origin     ori: high-copy-number ColE1/pMB1/pBR322/pUC origin of replication
  37818..38678   -  CDS            AmpR: β-lactamase; bla; confers resistance to ampicillin, carbenicillin, and related antibiotics
  38679..38783   -  promoter       AmpR promoter: bla
>Addgene plasmid #170352 | Epac-S-H170 | addgene full sequence | sequence record 345817 | Addgene NGS Result
CATCATCAATAATATACCTTATTTTGGATTGAAGCCAATATGATAATGAGGGGGTGGAGTTTGTGACGTG
GCGCGGGGCGTGGGAACGGGGCGGGTGACGTAGTAGTGTGGCGGAAGTGTGATGTTGCAAGTGTGGCGGA
ACACATGTAAGCGACGGATGTGGCAAAAGTGACGTTTTTGGTGTGCGCCGGTGTACACAGGAAGTGACAA
TTTTCGCGCGGTTTTAGGCGGATGTTGTAGTAAATTTGGGCGTAACCGAGTAAGATTTGGCCATTTTCGC
GGGAAAACTGAATAAGAGGAAGTGAAATCTGAATAATTTTGTGTTACTCATAGCGCGTAATATTTGTCTA
GGGCCGCGGGGACTTTGACCGTTTACGTGGAGACTCGCCCAGGTGTTTTTCTCAGGTGTTTTCCGCGTTC
CGGGTCAAAGTTGGCGTTTTATTATTATAGTCAGTCGAAGCTTGGATCCGGTACCTCTAGAATTCTCGAG
CGGCCGCTAGCGACATCGGATCTCCCGATCCCCTATGGTGCACTCTCAGTACAATCTGCTCTGATGCCGC
ATAGTTAAGCCAGTATCTGCTCCCTGCTTGTGTGTTGGAGGTCGCTGAGTAGTGCGCGAGCAAAATTTAA
GCTACAACAAGGCAAGGCTTGACCGACAATTGCATGAAGAATCTGCTTAGGGTTAGGCGTTTTGCGCTGC
TTCGCGATGTACGGGCCAGATATACGCGTTGACATTGATTATTGACTAGTTATTAATAGTAATCAATTAC
GGGGTCATTAGTTCATAGCCCATATATGGAGTTCCGCGTTACATAACTTACGGTAAATGGCCCGCCTGGC
TGACCGCCCAACGACCCCCGCCCATTGACGTCAATAATGACGTATGTTCCCATAGTAACGCCAATAGGGA
CTTTCCATTGACGTCAATGGGTGGAGTATTTACGGTAAACTGCCCACTTGGCAGTACATCAAGTGTATCA
TATGCCAAGTACGCCCCCTATTGACGTCAATGACGGTAAATGGCCCGCCTGGCATTATGCCCAGTACATG
ACCTTATGGGACTTTCCTACTTGGCAGTACATCTACGTATTAGTCATCGCTATTACCATGGTGATGCGGT
TTTGGCAGTACATCAATGGGCGTGGATAGCGGTTTGACTCACGGGGATTTCCAAGTCTCCACCCCATTGA
CGTCAATGGGAGTTTGTTTTGGCACCAAAATCAACGGGACTTTCCAAAATGTCGTAACAACTCCGCCCCA
TTGACGCAAATGGGCGGTAGGCGTGTACGGTGGGAGGTCTATATAAGCAGAGCTCTCTGGCTAACTAGAG
AACCCACTGCTTACTGGCTTATCGAAATTAATACGACTCACTATAGGGAGACCCAAGCTGGCTAGTTAAG
CTATCAACAAGTTTGTACAAAAAAGCAGGCTTTAAAGGAACCAATTCAGTCGACAAGCTTGCCGCCACCA
TGGCGGCCGCAATGGTGAGCAAGGGCGAGGAGCTGTTCACCGGGGTGGTGCCCATCCTGGTCGAGCTGGA
CGGCGACGTAAACGGCCACAAGTTCAGCGTGTCCGGCGAGGGCGAGGGCGATGCCACCTACGGCAAGCTG
ACCCTGAAGTTCATCTGCACCACCGGCAAGCTGCCCGTGCCCTGGCCCACCCTCGTGACCACCCTGTCCT
GGGGCGTGCAGTGCTTCGCCCGCTACCCCGACCACATGAAGCAGCACGACTTCTTCAAGTCCGCCATGCC
CGAAGGCTACGTCCAGGAGCGCACCATCTTCTTCAAGGACGACGGCAACTACAAGACCCGCGCCGAGGTG
AAGTTCGAGGGCGACACCCTGGTGAACCGCATCGAGCTGAAGGGCATCGACTTCAAGGAGGACGGCAACA
TCCTGGGGCACAAGCTGGAGTACAACTACTTTAGCGACAACGTCTATATCACCGCCGACAAGCAGAAGAA
CGGCATCAAGGCCAACTTCAAGATCCGCCACAACATCGAGGACGGCGGCGTGCAGCTCGCCGACCACTAC
CAGCAGAACACCCCCATCGGCGACGGCCCCGTGCTGCTGCCCGACAACCACTACCTGAGCACCCAGTCCA
AGCTGAGCAAAGACCCCAACGAGAAGCGCGATCACATGGTCCTGCTGGAGTTCGTGACCGCCGCCCGATA
TCAGCCCGTGGGAACTCATGAGATGGAGGAGGAGTTGGCCGAAGCTGTGGCCCTGCTCTCCCAGCGGGGG
CCTGACGCCCTGCTCACTGTGGCACTTCGAAAGCCCCCAGGTCAGCGCACGGATGAAGAGCTGGACCTCA
TCTTTGAGGAGCTGCTGCACATCAAGGCTGTGGCCCACCTCTCCAACTCGGTGAAGCGAGAATTAGCGGC
TGTTCTGCTCTTTGAACCACACAGCAAGGCAGGGACCGTGTTGTTCAGCCAGGGGGACAAGGGCACTTCG
TGGTACATTATCTGGAAGGGATCTGTCAACGTGGTGACCCATGGCAAGGGGCTGGTGACCACCCTGCATG
AGGGAGATGATTTTGGACAGCTGGCTCTGGTGAATGATGCACCCCGGGCAGCCACCATCATCCTGCGAGA
AGACAACTGTCATTTCCTGCGTGTGGACAAGCAGGACTTCAACCGTATCATCAAGGATGTGGAGGCAAAG
ACCATGCGGCTGGAAGAACATGGCAAAGTGGTGCTGGTGCTGGAGAGAGCCTCTCAGGGCGCCGGCCCTT
CCCGACCCCCAACCCCAGGCAGGAACCGGTATACAGTGATGTCTGGCACCCCAGAGAAGATCCTAGAGCT
TCTGTTGGAGGCCATGGGACCAGATTCCAGTGCTCATGACCCAACAGAGACATTCCTCAGCGACTTCCTC
CTGACCCACAGGGTCTTCATGCCCAGCGCCCAACTCTGCGCTGCCCTTCTGCACCACTTCCATGTGGAGC
CTGCGGGTGGCAGCGAGCAGGAGCGCAGCACCTACGTCTGCAACAAGAGGCAGCAGATCTTGCGGCTGGT
CAGCCAGTGGGTGGCCCTGTATGGCTCCATGCTCCACACTGACCCTGTGGCCACCAGCTTCCTCCAGAAA
CTCTCAGACCTGGTGGGCAGGGACACCCGACTCAGCAACCTGCTGAGGGAGCAGTGGCCAGAGAGGCGGC
GATGCCACAGGTTGGAGAATGGCTGTGGGAATGCATCTCCTCAGATGAAGGCCCGGAACTTGCCTGTTTG
GCTCCCCAACCAGGACGAGCCCCTTCCTGGCAGCAGCTGTGCCATCCAAGTTGGGGATAAAGTCCCCTAT
GACATCTGCCGGCCAGACCACTCAGTGTTGACCCTGCAGCTGCCTGTGACAGCCTCCGTGAGAGAGGTGA
TGGCAGCGTTGGCCCAGGAGGATGGCTGGACCAAGGGGCAGGTGCTGGTGAAGGTCAATTCTGCAGGTGA
TGCCATTGGCCTGCAGCCAGATGCCCGTGGTGTGGCCACATCTCTGGGGCTCAATGAGCGTCTCTTTGTT
GTCAACCCACAGGAAGCGCATGAGCTGATCCCACACCCTGACCAGCTGGGGCCCACTGTGGGCTCTGCTG
AGGGGCTGGACCTGGTGAGTGCCAAGGACCTGGCAGGCCAGCTGACGGACCACGACTGGAGCCTCTTCAA
CAGTATCCACCAGGTGGAGCTGATCCACTATGTGCTGGGCCCCCAGCATCTGCGGGATGTCACCACCGCC
AACCTGGAGCGCTTCATGCGCCGCTTCAATGAGCTGCAGTACTGGGTGGCCACCGAGCTGTGTCTCTGCC
CCGTGCCCGGCCCCCGGGCCCAGCTGCTCAGGAAGTTCATTAAGCTGGCGGCCCACCTCAAGGAGCAGAA
GAATCTCAATTCCTTCTTTGCCGTCATGTTTGGCCTCAGCAACTCGGCCATCAGCCGCCTAGCCCACACC
TGGGAGCGGCTGCCCCACAAAGTCCGGAAGCTGTACTCCGCCCTCGAGAGGCTGCTGGATCCCTCATGGA
ACCACCGGGTATACCGACTGGCCCTCGCCAAGCTCTCCCCTCCTGTCATCCCCTTCATGCCCCTTCTTCT
CAAAGACATGGCCGCCATTCATGAGGGAAACCACACACTAGTGGAGAATCTCATCAACTTTGAGAAGATG
AGAATGATGGCCAGAGCCGCGCGGATGCTGCACCACTGCCGAAGCCACAACCCTGTGCCTCTCTCACCAC
TCAGAAGCCGAGTTTCCCACCTCCACGAGGACAGCCAGGTGGCGAGGATTTCCACATGCTCGGAGCAGTC
CCTGAGCACCCGGAGTCCAGCCAGCACCTGGGCTTATGTCCAGCAGCTGAAGGTCATTGACAACCAGCGG
GAACTCTCCCGCCTCTCCCGAGAGCTGGAGCCAGCTAGCGAGCTCATGGACGGCGGCGTGCAGCTCGCCG
ACCACTACCAGCAGAACACCCCCATCGGCGACGGCCCCGTGCTGCTGCCCGACAACCACTACCTGAGCTA
CCAGTCCGCCCTGAGCAAAGACCCCAACGAGAAGCGCGATCACATGGTCCTGCTGGAGTTCGTGACCGCC
GCCGGGATCACTCTCGGCATGGACGAGCTGTACAAGGGTGGCAGCGGTGGCATGGTGAGCAAGGGCGAGG
AGCTGTTCACCGGGGTGGTGCCCATCCTGGTCGAGCTGGACGGCGACGTAAACGGCCACAAGTTCAGCGT
GTCCGGCGAGGGCGAGGGCGATGCCACCTACGGCAAGCTGACCCTGAAGCTGATCTGCACCACCGGCAAG
CTGCCCGTGCCCTGGCCCACCCTCGTGACCACCCTGGGCTACGGCCTGCAGTGCTTCGCCCGCTACCCCG
ACCACATGAAGCAGCACGACTTCTTCAAGTCCGCCATGCCCGAAGGCTACGTCCAGGAGCGCACCATCTT
CTTCAAGGACGACGGCAACTACAAGACCCGCGCCGAGGTGAAGTTCGAGGGCGACACCCTGGTGAACCGC
ATCGAGCTGAAGGGCATCGACTTCAAGGAGGACGGCAACATCCTGGGGCACAAGCTGGAGTACAACTACA
ACAGCCACAACGTCTATATCACCGCCGACAAGCAGAAGAACGGCATCAAGGCCAACTTCAAGATCCGCCA
CAACATCGAGCCGAATTTTGTCTTCCTGATCGGCGCCGCAGGAATACTCTTCGTATCTAGCGAGCTCATG
GTGAGCAAGGGCGAGGAGCTGTTCACCGGGGTGGTGCCCATCCTGGTCGAGCTGGACGGCGACGTAAACG
GCCACAAGTTCAGCGTGTCCGGCGAGGGCGAGGGCGATGCCACCTACGGCAAGCTGACCCTGAAGCTGAT
CTGCACCACCGGCAAGCTGCCCGTGCCCTGGCCCACCCTCGTGACCACTCTGGGCTACGGCCTACAGTGC
TTCGCCCGCTACCCCGACCACATGAAGCAGCACGACTTCTTCAAGTCCGCCATGCCCGAAGGCTACGTCC
AGGAGCGCACCATCTTCTTCAAGGACGACGGCAACTACAAGACCCGCGCCGAGGTGAAGTTCGAGGGCGA
CACCCTGGTGAACCGCATCGAGCTGAAGGGCATCGACTTCAAGGAGGACGGCAACATCCTGGGGCACAAG
CTGGAGTACAACTACAACAGCCACAACGTCTATATCACCGCCGACAAGCAGAAGAACGGCATCAAGGCCA
ACTTCAAGATCCGCCACAACATCGAGGACGGCGGCGTGCAGCTCGCCGACCACTACCAGCAGAACACCCC
CATCGGCGACGGCCCCGTGCTGCTGCCCGACAACCACTACCTGAGCTACCAGTCCGCCCTGAGCAAAGAC
CCCAACGAGAAGCGCGATCACATGGTCCTGCTGGAGTTCGTGACCGCCGCCGGGATCACTCTCGGCATGG
ACGAGCTGTACAAGCCGAATTCCCTCGAGGTTAACGCGGCGCGCCTCTATATCTAGAGGGCCCGCGGTTC
GAAGGTAAGCCTATCCCTAACCCTCTCCTCGGTCTCGATTCTACGCGTACCGGTTAGTAATGAGTTTAAA
CGGGGGAGGCTAACTGAAACACGGAAGGAGACAATACCGGAAGGAACCCGCGCTATGACGGCAATAAAAA
GACAGAATAAAACGCACGGGTGTTGGGTCGTTTGTTCATAAACGCGGGGTTCGGTCCCAGGGCTGGCACT
CTGTCGATACCCCACCGAGACCCCATTGGGGCCAATACGCCCGCGTTTCTTCCTTTTCCCCACCCCACCC
CCCAAGTTCGGGTGAAGGCCCAGGGCTCGCAGCCAACGTCGGGGCGGCAGGCCCTGCCATAGCAGATCCG
ATTCGACAGATCACTGAAATGTGTGGGCGTGGCTTAAGGGTGGGAAAGAATATATAAGGTGGGGGTCTTA
TGTAGTTTTGTATCTGTTTTGCAGCAGCCGCCGCCGCCATGAGCACCAACTCGTTTGATGGAAGCATTGT
GAGCTCATATTTGACAACGCGCATGCCCCCATGGGCCGGGGTGCGTCAGAATGTGATGGGCTCCAGCATT
GATGGTCGCCCCGTCCTGCCCGCAAACTCTACTACCTTGACCTACGAGACCGTGTCTGGAACGCCGTTGG
AGACTGCAGCCTCCGCCGCCGCTTCAGCCGCTGCAGCCACCGCCCGCGGGATTGTGACTGACTTTGCTTT
CCTGAGCCCGCTTGCAAGCAGTGCAGCTTCCCGTTCATCCGCCCGCGATGACAAGTTGACGGCTCTTTTG
GCACAATTGGATTCTTTGACCCGGGAACTTAATGTCGTTTCTCAGCAGCTGTTGGATCTGCGCCAGCAGG
TTTCTGCCCTGAAGGCTTCCTCCCCTCCCAATGCGGTTTAAAACATAAATAAAAAACCAGACTCTGTTTG
GATTTGGATCAAGCAAGTGTCTTGCTGTCTTTATTTAGGGGTTTTGCGCGCGCGGTAGGCCCGGGACCAG
CGGTCTCGGTCGTTGAGGGTCCTGTGTATTTTTTCCAGGACGTGGTAAAGGTGACTCTGGATGTTCAGAT
ACATGGGCATAAGCCCGTCTCTGGGGTGGAGGTAGCACCACTGCAGAGCTTCATGCTGCGGGGTGGTGTT
GTAGATGATCCAGTCGTAGCAGGAGCGCTGGGCGTGGTGCCTAAAAATGTCTTTCAGTAGCAAGCTGATT
GCCAGGGGCAGGCCCTTGGTGTAAGTGTTTACAAAGCGGTTAAGCTGGGATGGGTGCATACGTGGGGATA
TGAGATGCATCTTGGACTGTATTTTTAGGTTGGCTATGTTCCCAGCCATATCCCTCCGGGGATTCATGTT
GTGCAGAACCACCAGCACAGTGTATCCGGTGCACTTGGGAAATTTGTCATGTAGCTTAGAAGGAAATGCG
TGGAAGAACTTGGAGACGCCCTTGTGACCTCCAAGATTTTCCATGCATTCGTCCATAATGATGGCAATGG
GCCCACGGGCGGCGGCCTGGGCGAAGATATTTCTGGGATCACTAACGTCATAGTTGTGTTCCAGGATGAG
ATCGTCATAGGCCATTTTTACAAAGCGCGGGCGGAGGGTGCCAGACTGCGGTATAATGGTTCCATCCGGC
CCAGGGGCGTAGTTACCCTCACAGATTTGCATTTCCCACGCTTTGAGTTCAGATGGGGGGATCATGTCTA
CCTGCGGGGCGATGAAGAAAACGGTTTCCGGGGTAGGGGAGATCAGCTGGGAAGAAAGCAGGTTCCTGAG
CAGCTGCGACTTACCGCAGCCGGTGGGCCCGTAAATCACACCTATTACCGGCTGCAACTGGTAGTTAAGA
GAGCTGCAGCTGCCGTCATCCCTGAGCAGGGGGGCCACTTCGTTAAGCATGTCCCTGACTCGCATGTTTT
CCCTGACCAAATCCGCCAGAAGGCGCTCGCCGCCCAGCGATAGCAGTTCTTGCAAGGAAGCAAAGTTTTT
CAACGGTTTGAGACCGTCCGCCGTAGGCATGCTTTTGAGCGTTTGACCAAGCAGTTCCAGGCGGTCCCAC
AGCTCGGTCACCTGCTCTACGGCATCTCGATCCAGCATATCTCCTCGTTTCGCGGGTTGGGGCGGCTTTC
GCTGTACGGCAGTAGTCGGTGCTCGTCCAGACGGGCCAGGGTCATGTCTTTCCACGGGCGCAGGGTCCTC
GTCAGCGTAGTCTGGGTCACGGTGAAGGGGTGCGCTCCGGGCTGCGCGCTGGCCAGGGTGCGCTTGAGGC
TGGTCCTGCTGGTGCTGAAGCGCTGCCGGTCTTCGCCCTGCGCGTCGGCCAGGTAGCATTTGACCATGGT
GTCATAGTCCAGCCCCTCCGCGGCGTGGCCCTTGGCGCGCAGCTTGCCCTTGGAGGAGGCGCCGCACGAG
GGGCAGTGCAGACTTTTGAGGGCGTAGAGCTTGGGCGCGAGAAATACCGATTCCGGGGAGTAGGCATCCG
CGCCGCAGGCCCCGCAGACGGTCTCGCATTCCACGAGCCAGGTGAGCTCTGGCCGTTCGGGGTCAAAAAC
CAGGTTTCCCCCATGCTTTTTGATGCGTTTCTTACCTCTGGTTTCCATGAGCCGGTGTCCACGCTCGGTG
ACGAAAAGGCTGTCCGTGTCCCCGTATACAGACTTGAGAGGCCTGTCCTCGAGCGGTGTTCCGCGGTCCT
CCTCGTATAGAAACTCGGACCACTCTGAGACAAAGGCTCGCGTCCAGGCCAGCACGAAGGAGGCTAAGTG
GGAGGGGTAGCGGTCGTTGTCCACTAGGGGGTCCACTCGCTCCAGGGTGTGAAGACACATGTCGCCCTCT
TCGGCATCAAGGAAGGTGATTGGTTTGTAGGTGTAGGCCACGTGACCGGGTGTTCCTGAAGGGGGGCTAT
AAAAGGGGGTGGGGGCGCGTTCGTCCTCACTCTCTTCCGCATCGCTGTCTGCGAGGGCCAGCTGTTGGGG
TGAGTACTCCCTCTGAAAAGCGGGCATGACTTCTGCGCTAAGATTGTCAGTTTCCAAAAACGAGGAGGAT
TTGATATTCACCTGGCCCGCGGTGATGCCTTTGAGGGTGGCCGCATCCATCTGGTCAGAAAAGACAATCT
TTTTGTTGTCAAGCTTGGTGGCAAACGACCCGTAGAGGGCGTTGGACAGCAACTTGGCGATGGAGCGCAG
GGTTTGGTTTTTGTCGCGATCGGCGCGCTCCTTGGCCGCGATGTTTAGCTGCACGTATTCGCGCGCAACG
CACCGCCATTCGGGAAAGACGGTGGTGCGCTCGTCGGGCACCAGGTGCACGCGCCAACCGCGGTTGTGCA
GGGTGACAAGGTCAACGCTGGTGGCTACCTCTCCGCGTAGGCGCTCGTTGGTCCAGCAGAGGCGGCCGCC
CTTGCGCGAGCAGAATGGCGGTAGGGGGTCTAGCTGCGTCTCGTCCGGGGGGTCTGCGTCCACGGTAAAG
ACCCCGGGCAGCAGGCGCGCGTCGAAGTAGTCTATCTTGCATCCTTGCAAGTCTAGCGCCTGCTGCCATG
CGCGGGCGGCAAGCGCGCGCTCGTATGGGTTGAGTGGGGGACCCCATGGCATGGGGTGGGTGAGCGCGGA
GGCGTACATGCCGCAAATGTCGTAAACGTAGAGGGGCTCTCTGAGTATTCCAAGATATGTAGGGTAGCAT
CTTCCACCGCGGATGCTGGCGCGCACGTAATCGTATAGTTCGTGCGAGGGAGCGAGGAGGTCGGGACCGA
GGTTGCTACGGGCGGGCTGCTCTGCTCGGAAGACTATCTGCCTGAAGATGGCATGTGAGTTGGATGATAT
GGTTGGACGCTGGAAGACGTTGAAGCTGGCGTCTGTGAGACCTACCGCGTCACGCACGAAGGAGGCGTAG
GAGTCGCGCAGCTTGTTGACCAGCTCGGCGGTGACCTGCACGTCTAGGGCGCAGTAGTCCAGGGTTTCCT
TGATGATGTCATACTTATCCTGTCCCTTTTTTTTCCACAGCTCGCGGTTGAGGACAAACTCTTCGCGGTC
TTTCCAGTACTCTTGGATCGGAAACCCGTCGGCCTCCGAACGGTAAGAGCCTAGCATGTAGAACTGGTTG
ACGGCCTGGTAGGCGCAGCATCCCTTTTCTACGGGTAGCGCGTATGCCTGCGCGGCCTTCCGGAGCGAGG
TGTGGGTGAGCGCAAAGGTGTCCCTGACCATGACTTTGAGGTACTGGTATTTGAAGTCAGTGTCGTCGCA
TCCGCCCTGCTCCCAGAGCAAAAAGTCCGTGCGCTTTTTGGAACGCGGATTTGGCAGGGCGAAGGTGACA
TCGTTGAAGAGTATCTTTCCCGCGCGAGGCATAAAGTTGCGTGTGATGCGGAAGGGTCCCGGCACCTCGG
AACGGTTGTTAATTACCTGGGCGGCGAGCACGATCTCGTCAAAGCCGTTGATGTTGTGGCCCACAATGTA
AAGTTCCAAGAAGCGCGGGATGCCCTTGATGGAAGGCAATTTTTTAAGTTCCTCGTAGGTGAGCTCTTCA
GGGGAGCTGAGCCCGTGCTCTGAAAGGGCCCAGTCTGCAAGATGAGGGTTGGAAGCGACGAATGAGCTCC
ACAGGTCACGGGCCATTAGCATTTGCAGGTGGTCGCGAAAGGTCCTAAACTGGCGACCTATGGCCATTTT
TTCTGGGGTGATGCAGTAGAAGGTAAGCGGGTCTTGTTCCCAGCGGTCCCATCCAAGGTTCGCGGCTAGG
TCTCGCGCGGCAGTCACTAGAGGCTCATCTCCGCCGAACTTCATGACCAGCATGAAGGGCACGAGCTGCT
TCCCAAAGGCCCCCATCCAAGTATAGGTCTCTACATCGTAGGTGACAAAGAGACGCTCGGTGCGAGGATG
CGAGCCGATCGGGAAGAACTGGATCTCCCGCCACCAATTGGAGGAGTGGCTATTGATGTGGTGAAAGTAG
AAGTCCCTGCGACGGGCCGAACACTCGTGCTGGCTTTTGTAAAAACGTGCGCAGTACTGGCAGCGGTGCA
CGGGCTGTACATCCTGCACGAGGTTGACCTGACGACCGCGCACAAGGAAGCAGAGTGGGAATTTGAGCCC
CTCGCCTGGCGGGTTTGGCTGGTGGTCTTCTACTTCGGCTGCTTGTCCTTGACCGTCTGGCTGCTCGAGG
GGAGTTACGGTGGATCGGACCACCACGCCGCGCGAGCCCAAAGTCCAGATGTCCGCGCGCGGCGGTCGGA
GCTTGATGACAACATCGCGCAGATGGGAGCTGTCCATGGTCTGGAGCTCCCGCGGCGTCAGGTCAGGCGG
GAGCTCCTGCAGGTTTACCTCGCATAGACGGGTCAGGGCGCGGGCTAGATCCAGGTGATACCTAATTTCC
AGGGGCTGGTTGGTGGCGGCGTCGATGGCTTGCAAGAGGCCGCATCCCCGCGGCGCGACTACGGTACCGC
GCGGCGGGCGGTGGGCCGCGGGGGTGTCCTTGGATGATGCATCTAAAAGCGGTGACGCGGGCGAGCCCCC
GGAGGTAGGGGGGGCTCCGGACCCGCCGGGAGAGGGGGCAGGGGCACGTCGGCGCCGCGCGCGGGCAGGA
GCTGGTGCTGCGCGCGTAGGTTGCTGGCGAACGCGACGACGCGGCGGTTGATCTCCTGAATCTGGCGCCT
CTGCGTGAAGACGACGGGCCCGGTGAGCTTGAACCTGAAAGAGAGTTCGACAGAATCAATTTCGGTGTCG
TTGACGGCGGCCTGGCGCAAAATCTCCTGCACGTCTCCTGAGTTGTCTTGATAGGCGATCTCGGCCATGA
ACTGCTCGATCTCTTCCTCCTGGAGATCTCCGCGTCCGGCTCGCTCCACGGTGGCGGCGAGGTCGTTGGA
AATGCGGGCCATGAGCTGCGAGAAGGCGTTGAGGCCTCCCTCGTTCCAGACGCGGCTGTAGACCACGCCC
CCTTCGGCATCGCGGGCGCGCATGACCACCTGCGCGAGATTGAGCTCCACGTGCCGGGCGAAGACGGCGT
AGTTTCGCAGGCGCTGAAAGAGGTAGTTGAGGGTGGTGGCGGTGTGTTCTGCCACGAAGAAGTACATAAC
CCAGCGTCGCAACGTGGATTCGTTGATATCCCCCAAGGCCTCAAGGCGCTCCATGGCCTCGTAGAAGTCC
ACGGCGAAGTTGAAAAACTGGGAGTTGCGCGCCGACACGGTTAACTCCTCCTCCAGAAGACGGATGAGCT
CGGCGACAGTGTCGCGCACCTCGCGCTCAAAGGCTACAGGGGCCTCTTCTTCTTCTTCAATCTCCTCTTC
CATAAGGGCCTCCCCTTCTTCTTCTTCTGGCGGCGGTGGGGGAGGGGGGACACGGCGGCGACGACGGCGC
ACCGGGAGGCGGTCGACAAAGCGCTCGATCATCTCCCCGCGGCGACGGCGCATGGTCTCGGTGACGGCGC
GGCCGTTCTCGCGGGGGCGCAGTTGGAAGACGCCGCCCGTCATGTCCCGGTTATGGGTTGGCGGGGGGCT
GCCATGCGGCAGGGATACGGCGCTAACGATGCATCTCAACAATTGTTGTGTAGGTACTCCGCCGCCGAGG
GACCTGAGCGAGTCCGCATCGACCGGATCGGAAAACCTCTCGAGAAAGGCGTCTAACCAGTCACAGTCGC
AAGGTAGGCTGAGCACCGTGGCGGGCGGCAGCGGGCGGCGGTCGGGGTTGTTTCTGGCGGAGGTGCTGCT
GATGATGTAATTAAAGTAGGCGGTCTTGAGACGGCGGATGGTCGACAGAAGCACCATGTCCTTGGGTCCG
GCCTGCTGAATGCGCAGGCGGTCGGCCATGCCCCAGGCTTCGTTTTGACATCGGCGCAGGTCTTTGTAGT
AGTCTTGCATGAGCCTTTCTACCGGCACTTCTTCTTCTCCTTCCTCTTGTCCTGCATCTCTTGCATCTAT
CGCTGCGGCGGCGGCGGAGTTTGGCCGTAGGTGGCGCCCTCTTCCTCCCATGCGTGTGACCCCGAAGCCC
CTCATCGGCTGAAGCAGGGCTAGGTCGGCGACAACGCGCTCGGCTAATATGGCCTGCTGCACCTGCGTGA
GGGTAGACTGGAAGTCATCCATGTCCACAAAGCGGTGGTATGCGCCCGTGTTGATGGTGTAAGTGCAGTT
GGCCATAACGGACCAGTTAACGGTCTGGTGACCCGGCTGCGAGAGCTCGGTGTACCTGAGACGCGAGTAA
GCCCTCGAGTCAAATACGTAGTCGTTGCAAGTCCGCACCAGGTACTGGTATCCCACCAAAAAGTGCGGCG
GCGGCTGGCGGTAGAGGGGCCAGCGTAGGGTGGCCGGGGCTCCGGGGGCGAGATCTTCCAACATAAGGCG
ATGATATCCGTAGATGTACCTGGACATCCAGGTGATGCCGGCGGCGGTGGTGGAGGCGCGCGGAAAGTCG
CGGACGCGGTTCCAGATGTTGCGCAGCGGCAAAAAGTGCTCCATGGTCGGGACGCTCTGGCCGGTCAGGC
GCGCGCAATCGTTGACGCTCTAGACCGTGCAAAAGGAGAGCCTGTAAGCGGGCACTCTTCCGTGGTCTGG
TGGATAAATTCGCAAGGGTATCATGGCGGACGACCGGGGTTCGAGCCCCGTATCCGGCCGTCCGCCGTGA
TCCATGCGGTTACCGCCCGCGTGTCGAACCCAGGTGTGCGACGTCAGACAACGGGGGAGTGCTCCTTTTG
GCTTCCTTCCAGGCGCGGCGGCTGCTGCGCTAGCTTTTTTGGCCACTGGCCGCGCGCAGCGTAAGCGGTT
AGGCTGGAAAGCGAAAGCATTAAGTGGCTCGCTCCCTGTAGCCGGAGGGTTATTTTCCAAGGGTTGAGTC
GCGGGACCCCCGGTTCGAGTCTCGGACCGGCCGGACTGCGGCGAACGGGGGTTTGCCTCCCCGTCATGCA
AGACCCCGCTTGCAAATTCCTCCGGAAACAGGGACGAGCCCCTTTTTTGCTTTTCCCAGATGCATCCGGT
GCTGCGGCAGATGCGCCCCCCTCCTCAGCAGCGGCAAGAGCAAGAGCAGCGGCAGACATGCAGGGCACCC
TCCCCTCCTCCTACCGCGTCAGGAGGGGCGACATCCGCGGTTGACGCGGCAGCAGATGGTGATTACGAAC
CCCCGCGGCGCCGGGCCCGGCACTACCTGGACTTGGAGGAGGGCGAGGGCCTGGCGCGGCTAGGAGCGCC
CTCTCCTGAGCGGCACCCAAGGGTGCAGCTGAAGCGTGATACGCGTGAGGCGTACGTGCCGCGGCAGAAC
CTGTTTCGCGACCGCGAGGGAGAGGAGCCCGAGGAGATGCGGGATCGAAAGTTCCACGCAGGGCGCGAGC
TGCGGCATGGCCTGAATCGCGAGCGGTTGCTGCGCGAGGAGGACTTTGAGCCCGACGCGCGAACCGGGAT
TAGTCCCGCGCGCGCACACGTGGCGGCCGCCGACCTGGTAACCGCATACGAGCAGACGGTGAACCAGGAG
ATTAACTTTCAAAAAAGCTTTAACAACCACGTGCGTACGCTTGTGGCGCGCGAGGAGGTGGCTATAGGAC
TGATGCATCTGTGGGACTTTGTAAGCGCGCTGGAGCAAAACCCAAATAGCAAGCCGCTCATGGCGCAGCT
GTTCCTTATAGTGCAGCACAGCAGGGACAACGAGGCATTCAGGGATGCGCTGCTAAACATAGTAGAGCCC
GAGGGCCGCTGGCTGCTCGATTTGATAAACATCCTGCAGAGCATAGTGGTGCAGGAGCGCAGCTTGAGCC
TGGCTGACAAGGTGGCCGCCATCAACTATTCCATGCTTAGCCTGGGCAAGTTTTACGCCCGCAAGATATA
CCATACCCCTTACGTTCCCATAGACAAGGAGGTAAAGATCGAGGGGTTCTACATGCGCATGGCGCTGAAG
GTGCTTACCTTGAGCGACGACCTGGGCGTTTATCGCAACGAGCGCATCCACAAGGCCGTGAGCGTGAGCC
GGCGGCGCGAGCTCAGCGACCGCGAGCTGATGCACAGCCTGCAAAGGGCCCTGGCTGGCACGGGCAGCGG
CGATAGAGAGGCCGAGTCCTACTTTGACGCGGGCGCTGACCTGCGCTGGGCCCCAAGCCGACGCGCCCTG
GAGGCAGCTGGGGCCGGACCTGGGCTGGCGGTGGCACCCGCGCGCGCTGGCAACGTCGGCGGCGTGGAGG
AATATGACGAGGACGATGAGTACGAGCCAGAGGACGGCGAGTACTAAGCGGTGATGTTTCTGATCAGATG
ATGCAAGACGCAACGGACCCGGCGGTGCGGGCGGCGCTGCAGAGCCAGCCGTCCGGCCTTAACTCCACGG
ACGACTGGCGCCAGGTCATGGACCGCATCATGTCGCTGACTGCGCGCAATCCTGACGCGTTCCGGCAGCA
GCCGCAGGCCAACCGGCTCTCCGCAATTCTGGAAGCGGTGGTCCCGGCGCGCGCAAACCCCACGCACGAG
AAGGTGCTGGCGATCGTAAACGCGCTGGCCGAAAACAGGGCCATCCGGCCCGACGAGGCCGGCCTGGTCT
ACGACGCGCTGCTTCAGCGCGTGGCTCGTTACAACAGCGGCAACGTGCAGACCAACCTGGACCGGCTGGT
GGGGGATGTGCGCGAGGCCGTGGCGCAGCGTGAGCGCGCGCAGCAGCAGGGCAACCTGGGCTCCATGGTT
GCACTAAACGCCTTCCTGAGTACACAGCCCGCCAACGTGCCGCGGGGACAGGAGGACTACACCAACTTTG
TGAGCGCACTGCGGCTAATGGTGACTGAGACACCGCAAAGTGAGGTGTACCAGTCTGGGCCAGACTATTT
TTTCCAGACCAGTAGACAAGGCCTGCAGACCGTAAACCTGAGCCAGGCTTTCAAAAACTTGCAGGGGCTG
TGGGGGGTGCGGGCTCCCACAGGCGACCGCGCGACCGTGTCTAGCTTGCTGACGCCCAACTCGCGCCTGT
TGCTGCTGCTAATAGCGCCCTTCACGGACAGTGGCAGCGTGTCCCGGGACACATACCTAGGTCACTTGCT
GACACTGTACCGCGAGGCCATAGGTCAGGCGCATGTGGACGAGCATACTTTCCAGGAGATTACAAGTGTC
AGCCGCGCGCTGGGGCAGGAGGACACGGGCAGCCTGGAGGCAACCCTAAACTACCTGCTGACCAACCGGC
GGCAGAAGATCCCCTCGTTGCACAGTTTAAACAGCGAGGAGGAGCGCATTTTGCGCTACGTGCAGCAGAG
CGTGAGCCTTAACCTGATGCGCGACGGGGTAACGCCCAGCGTGGCGCTGGACATGACCGCGCGCAACATG
GAACCGGGCATGTATGCCTCAAACCGGCCGTTTATCAACCGCCTAATGGACTACTTGCATCGCGCGGCCG
CCGTGAACCCCGAGTATTTCACCAATGCCATCTTGAACCCGCACTGGCTACCGCCCCCTGGTTTCTACAC
CGGGGGATTCGAGGTGCCCGAGGGTAACGATGGATTCCTCTGGGACGACATAGACGACAGCGTGTTTTCC
CCGCAACCGCAGACCCTGCTAGAGTTGCAACAGCGCGAGCAGGCAGAGGCGGCGCTGCGAAAGGAAAGCT
TCCGCAGGCCAAGCAGCTTGTCCGATCTAGGCGCTGCGGCCCCGCGGTCAGATGCTAGTAGCCCATTTCC
AAGCTTGATAGGGTCTCTTACCAGCACTCGCACCACCCGCCCGCGCCTGCTGGGCGAGGAGGAGTACCTA
AACAACTCGCTGCTGCAGCCGCAGCGCGAAAAAAACCTGCCTCCGGCATTTCCCAACAACGGGATAGAGA
GCCTAGTGGACAAGATGAGTAGATGGAAGACGTACGCGCAGGAGCACAGGGACGTGCCAGGCCCGCGCCC
GCCCACCCGTCGTCAAAGGCACGACCGTCAGCGGGGTCTGGTGTGGGAGGACGATGACTCGGCAGACGAC
AGCAGCGTCCTGGATTTGGGAGGGAGTGGCAACCCGTTTGCGCACCTTCGCCCCAGGCTGGGGAGAATGT
TTTAAAAAAAAAAAAAGCATGATGCAAAATAAAAAACTCACCAAGGCCATGGCACCGAGCGTTGGTTTTC
TTGTATTCCCCTTAGTATGCGGCGCGCGGCGATGTATGAGGAAGGTCCTCCTCCCTCCTACGAGAGTGTG
GTGAGCGCGGCGCCAGTGGCGGCGGCGCTGGGTTCTCCCTTCGATGCTCCCCTGGACCCGCCGTTTGTGC
CTCCGCGGTACCTGCGGCCTACCGGGGGGAGAAACAGCATCCGTTACTCTGAGTTGGCACCCCTATTCGA
CACCACCCGTGTGTACCTGGTGGACAACAAGTCAACGGATGTGGCATCCCTGAACTACCAGAACGACCAC
AGCAACTTTCTGACCACGGTCATTCAAAACAATGACTACAGCCCGGGGGAGGCAAGCACACAGACCATCA
ATCTTGACGACCGGTCGCACTGGGGCGGCGACCTGAAAACCATCCTGCATACCAACATGCCAAATGTGAA
CGAGTTCATGTTTACCAATAAGTTTAAGGCGCGGGTGATGGTGTCGCGCTTGCCTACTAAGGACAATCAG
GTGGAGCTGAAATACGAGTGGGTGGAGTTCACGCTGCCCGAGGGCAACTACTCCGAGACCATGACCATAG
ACCTTATGAACAACGCGATCGTGGAGCACTACTTGAAAGTGGGCAGACAGAACGGGGTTCTGGAAAGCGA
CATCGGGGTAAAGTTTGACACCCGCAACTTCAGACTGGGGTTTGACCCCGTCACTGGTCTTGTCATGCCT
GGGGTATATACAAACGAAGCCTTCCATCCAGACATCATTTTGCTGCCAGGATGCGGGGTGGACTTCACCC
ACAGCCGCCTGAGCAACTTGTTGGGCATCCGCAAGCGGCAACCCTTCCAGGAGGGCTTTAGGATCACCTA
CGATGATCTGGAGGGTGGTAACATTCCCGCACTGTTGGATGTGGACGCCTACCAGGCGAGCTTGAAAGAT
GACACCGAACAGGGCGGGGGTGGCGCAGGCGGCAGCAACAGCAGTGGCAGCGGCGCGGAAGAGAACTCCA
ACGCGGCAGCCGCGGCAATGCAGCCGGTGGAGGACATGAACGATCATGCCATTCGCGGCGACACCTTTGC
CACACGGGCTGAGGAGAAGCGCGCTGAGGCCGAAGCAGCGGCCGAAGCTGCCGCCCCCGCTGCGCAACCC
GAGGTCGAGAAGCCTCAGAAGAAACCGGTGATCAAACCCCTGACAGAGGACAGCAAGAAACGCAGTTACA
ACCTAATAAGCAATGACAGCACCTTCACCCAGTACCGCAGCTGGTACCTTGCATACAACTACGGCGACCC
TCAGACCGGAATCCGCTCATGGACCCTGCTTTGCACTCCTGACGTAACCTGCGGCTCGGAGCAGGTCTAC
TGGTCGTTGCCAGACATGATGCAAGACCCCGTGACCTTCCGCTCCACGCGCCAGATCAGCAACTTTCCGG
TGGTGGGCGCCGAGCTGTTGCCCGTGCACTCCAAGAGCTTCTACAACGACCAGGCCGTCTACTCCCAACT
CATCCGCCAGTTTACCTCTCTGACCCACGTGTTCAATCGCTTTCCCGAGAACCAGATTTTGGCGCGCCCG
CCAGCCCCCACCATCACCACCGTCAGTGAAAACGTTCCTGCTCTCACAGATCACGGGACGCTACCGCTGC
GCAACAGCATCGGAGGAGTCCAGCGAGTGACCATTACTGACGCCAGACGCCGCACCTGCCCCTACGTTTA
CAAGGCCCTGGGCATAGTCTCGCCGCGCGTCCTATCGAGCCGCACTTTTTGAGCAAGCATGTCCATCCTT
ATATCGCCCAGCAATAACACAGGCTGGGGCCTGCGCTTCCCAAGCAAGATGTTTGGCGGGGCCAAGAAGC
GCTCCGACCAACACCCAGTGCGCGTGCGCGGGCACTACCGCGCGCCCTGGGGCGCGCACAAACGCGGCCG
CACTGGGCGCACCACCGTCGATGACGCCATCGACGCGGTGGTGGAGGAGGCGCGCAACTACACGCCCACG
CCGCCACCAGTGTCCACAGTGGACGCGGCCATTCAGACCGTGGTGCGCGGAGCCCGGCGCTATGCTAAAA
TGAAGAGACGGCGGAGGCGCGTAGCACGTCGCCACCGCCGCCGACCCGGCACTGCCGCCCAACGCGCGGC
GGCGGCCCTGCTTAACCGCGCACGTCGCACCGGCCGACGGGCGGCCATGCGGGCCGCTCGAAGGCTGGCC
GCGGGTATTGTCACTGTGCCCCCCAGGTCCAGGCGACGAGCGGCCGCCGCAGCAGCCGCGGCCATTAGTG
CTATGACTCAGGGTCGCAGGGGCAACGTGTATTGGGTGCGCGACTCGGTTAGCGGCCTGCGCGTGCCCGT
GCGCACCCGCCCCCCGCGCAACTAGATTGCAAGAAAAAACTACTTAGACTCGTACTGTTGTATGTATCCA
GCGGCGGCGGCGCGCAACGAAGCTATGTCCAAGCGCAAAATCAAAGAAGAGATGCTCCAGGTCATCGCGC
CGGAGATCTATGGCCCCCCGAAGAAGGAAGAGCAGGATTACAAGCCCCGAAAGCTAAAGCGGGTCAAAAA
GAAAAAGAAAGATGATGATGATGAACTTGACGACGAGGTGGAACTGCTGCACGCTACCGCGCCCAGGCGA
CGGGTACAGTGGAAAGGTCGACGCGTAAAACGTGTTTTGCGACCCGGCACCACCGTAGTCTTTACGCCCG
GTGAGCGCTCCACCCGCACCTACAAGCGCGTGTATGATGAGGTGTACGGCGACGAGGACCTGCTTGAGCA
GGCCAACGAGCGCCTCGGGGAGTTTGCCTACGGAAAGCGGCATAAGGACATGCTGGCGTTGCCGCTGGAC
GAGGGCAACCCAACACCTAGCCTAAAGCCCGTAACACTGCAGCAGGTGCTGCCCGCGCTTGCACCGTCCG
AAGAAAAGCGCGGCCTAAAGCGCGAGTCTGGTGACTTGGCACCCACCGTGCAGCTGATGGTACCCAAGCG
CCAGCGACTGGAAGATGTCTTGGAAAAAATGACCGTGGAACCTGGGCTGGAGCCCGAGGTCCGCGTGCGG
CCAATCAAGCAGGTGGCGCCGGGACTGGGCGTGCAGACCGTGGACGTTCAGATACCCACTACCAGTAGCA
CCAGTATTGCCACCGCCACAGAGGGCATGGAGACACAAACGTCCCCGGTTGCCTCAGCGGTGGCGGATGC
CGCGGTGCAGGCGGTCGCTGCGGCCGCGTCCAAGACCTCTACGGAGGTGCAAACGGACCCGTGGATGTTT
CGCGTTTCAGCCCCCCGGCGCCCGCGCCGTTCGAGGAAGTACGGCGCCGCCAGCGCGCTACTGCCCGAAT
ATGCCCTACATCCTTCCATTGCGCCTACCCCCGGCTATCGTGGCTACACCTACCGCCCCAGAAGACGAGC
AACTACCCGACGCCGAACCACCACTGGAACCCGCCGCCGCCGTCGCCGTCGCCAGCCCGTGCTGGCCCCG
ATTTCCGTGCGCAGGGTGGCTCGCGAAGGAGGCAGGACCCTGGTGCTGCCAACAGCGCGCTACCACCCCA
GCATCGTTTAAAAGCCGGTCTTTGTGGTTCTTGCAGATATGGCCCTCACCTGCCGCCTCCGTTTCCCGGT
GCCGGGATTCCGAGGAAGAATGCACCGTAGGAGGGGCATGGCCGGCCACGGCCTGACGGGCGGCATGCGT
CGTGCGCACCACCGGCGGCGGCGCGCGTCGCACCGTCGCATGCGCGGCGGTATCCTGCCCCTCCTTATTC
CACTGATCGCCGCGGCGATTGGCGCCGTGCCCGGAATTGCATCCGTGGCCTTGCAGGCGCAGAGACACTG
ATTAAAAACAAGTTGCATGTGGAAAAATCAAAATAAAAAGTCTGGACTCTCACGCTCGCTTGGTCCTGTA
ACTATTTTGTAGAATGGAAGACATCAACTTTGCGTCTCTGGCCCCGCGACACGGCTCGCGCCCGTTCATG
GGAAACTGGCAAGATATCGGCACCAGCAATATGAGCGGTGGCGCCTTCAGCTGGGGCTCGCTGTGGAGCG
GCATTAAAAATTTCGGTTCCACCGTTAAGAACTATGGCAGCAAGGCCTGGAACAGCAGCACAGGCCAGAT
GCTGAGGGATAAGTTGAAAGAGCAAAATTTCCAACAAAAGGTGGTAGATGGCCTGGCCTCTGGCATTAGC
GGGGTGGTGGACCTGGCCAACCAGGCAGTGCAAAATAAGATTAACAGTAAGCTTGATCCCCGCCCTCCCG
TAGAGGAGCCTCCACCGGCCGTGGAGACAGTGTCTCCAGAGGGGCGTGGCGAAAAGCGTCCGCGCCCCGA
CAGGGAAGAAACTCTGGTGACGCAAATAGACGAGCCTCCCTCGTACGAGGAGGCACTAAAGCAAGGCCTG
CCCACCACCCGTCCCATCGCGCCCATGGCTACCGGAGTGCTGGGCCAGCACACACCCGTAACGCTGGACC
TGCCTCCCCCCGCCGACACCCAGCAGAAACCTGTGCTGCCAGGCCCGACCGCCGTTGTTGTAACCCGTCC
TAGCCGCGCGTCCCTGCGCCGCGCCGCCAGCGGTCCGCGATCGTTGCGGCCCGTAGCCAGTGGCAACTGG
CAAAGCACACTGAACAGCATCGTGGGTCTGGGGGTGCAATCCCTGAAGCGCCGACGATGCTTCTGATAGC
TAACGTGTCGTATGTGTGTCATGTATGCGTCCATGTCGCCGCCAGAGGAGCTGCTGAGCCGCCGCGCGCC
CGCTTTCCAAGATGGCTACCCCTTCGATGATGCCGCAGTGGTCTTACATGCACATCTCGGGCCAGGACGC
CTCGGAGTACCTGAGCCCCGGGCTGGTGCAGTTTGCCCGCGCCACCGAGACGTACTTCAGCCTGAATAAC
AAGTTTAGAAACCCCACGGTGGCGCCTACGCACGACGTGACCACAGACCGGTCCCAGCGTTTGACGCTGC
GGTTCATCCCTGTGGACCGTGAGGATACTGCGTACTCGTACAAGGCGCGGTTCACCCTAGCTGTGGGTGA
TAACCGTGTGCTGGACATGGCTTCCACGTACTTTGACATCCGCGGCGTGCTGGACAGGGGCCCTACTTTT
AAGCCCTACTCTGGCACTGCCTACAACGCCCTGGCTCCCAAGGGTGCCCCAAATCCTTGCGAATGGGATG
AAGCTGCTACTGCTCTTGAAATAAACCTAGAAGAAGAGGACGATGACAACGAAGACGAAGTAGACGAGCA
AGCTGAGCAGCAAAAAACTCACGTATTTGGGCAGGCGCCTTATTCTGGTATAAATATTACAAAGGAGGGT
ATTCAAATAGGTGTCGAAGGTCAAACACCTAAATATGCCGATAAAACATTTCAACCTGAACCTCAAATAG
GAGAATCTCAGTGGTACGAAACAGAAATTAATCATGCAGCTGGGAGAGTCCTAAAAAAGACTACCCCAAT
GAAACCATGTTACGGTTCATATGCAAAACCCACAAATGAAAATGGAGGGCAAGGCATTCTTGTAAAGCAA
CAAAATGGAAAGCTAGAAAGTCAAGTGGAAATGCAATTTTTCTCAACTACTGAGGCAGCCGCAGGCAATG
GTGATAACTTGACTCCTAAAGTGGTATTGTACAGTGAAGATGTAGATATAGAAACCCCAGACACTCATAT
TTCTTACATGCCCACTATTAAGGAAGGTAACTCACGAGAACTAATGGGCCAACAATCTATGCCCAACAGG
CCTAATTACATTGCTTTTAGGGACAATTTTATTGGTCTAATGTATTACAACAGCACGGGTAATATGGGTG
TTCTGGCGGGCCAAGCATCGCAGTTGAATGCTGTTGTAGATTTGCAAGACAGAAACACAGAGCTTTCATA
CCAGCTTTTGCTTGATTCCATTGGTGATAGAACCAGGTACTTTTCTATGTGGAATCAGGCTGTTGACAGC
TATGATCCAGATGTTAGAATTATTGAAAATCATGGAACTGAAGATGAACTTCCAAATTACTGCTTTCCAC
TGGGAGGTGTGATTAATACAGAGACTCTTACCAAGGTAAAACCTAAAACAGGTCAGGAAAATGGATGGGA
AAAAGATGCTACAGAATTTTCAGATAAAAATGAAATAAGAGTTGGAAATAATTTTGCCATGGAAATCAAT
CTAAATGCCAACCTGTGGAGAAATTTCCTGTACTCCAACATAGCGCTGTATTTGCCCGACAAGCTAAAGT
ACAGTCCTTCCAACGTAAAAATTTCTGATAACCCAAACACCTACGACTACATGAACAAGCGAGTGGTGGC
TCCCGGGCTAGTGGACTGCTACATTAACCTTGGAGCACGCTGGTCCCTTGACTATATGGACAACGTCAAC
CCATTTAACCACCACCGCAATGCTGGCCTGCGCTACCGCTCAATGTTGCTGGGCAATGGTCGCTATGTGC
CCTTCCACATCCAGGTGCCTCAGAAGTTCTTTGCCATTAAAAACCTCCTTCTCCTGCCGGGCTCATACAC
CTACGAGTGGAACTTCAGGAAGGATGTTAACATGGTTCTGCAGAGCTCCCTAGGAAATGACCTAAGGGTT
GACGGAGCCAGCATTAAGTTTGATAGCATTTGCCTTTACGCCACCTTCTTCCCCATGGCCCACAACACCG
CCTCCACGCTTGAGGCCATGCTTAGAAACGACACCAACGACCAGTCCTTTAACGACTATCTC
[453 nt withheld, positions 23583-24035]
CAGCCCATGAGCCGTCAGGTGGTGGATGATACTAAATACAAGGACTACCAACAGGTGGGCATCCTACACC
AACACAACAACTCTGGATTTGTTGGCTACCTTGCCCCCACCATGCGCGAAGGACAGGCCTACCCTGCTAA
CTTCCCCTATCCGCTTATAGGCAAGACCGCAGTTGACAGCATTACCCAGAAAAAGTTTCTTTGCGATCGC
ACCCTTTGGCGCATCCCATTCTCCAGTAACTTTATGTCCATGGGCGCACTCACAGACCTGGGCCAAAACC
TTCTCTACGCCAACTCCGCCCACGCGCTAGACATGACTTTTGAGGTGGATCCCATGGACGAGCCCACCCT
TCTTTATGTTTTGTTTGAAGTCTTTGACGTGGTCCGTGTGCACCAGCCGCACCGCGGCGTCATCGAAACC
GTGTACCTGCGCACGCCCTTCTCGGCCGGCAACGCCACAACATAAAGAAGCAAGCAACATCAACAACAGC
TGCCGCCATGGGCTCCAGTGAGCAGGAACTGAAAGCCATTGTCAAAGATCTTGGTTGTGGGCCATATTTT
TTGGGCACCTATGACAAGCGCTTTCCAGGCTTTGTTTCTCCACACAAGCTCGCCTGCGCCATAGTCAATA
CGGCCGGTCGCGAGACTGGGGGCGTACACTGGATGGCCTTTGCCTGGAACCCGCACTCAAAAACATGCTA
CCTCTTTGAGCCCTTTGGCTTTTCTGACCAGCGACTCAAGCAGGTTTACCAGTTTGAGTACGAGTCACTC
CTGCGCCGTAGCGCCATTGCTTCTTCCCCCGACCGCTGTATAACGCTGGAAAAGTCCACCCAAAGCGTAC
AGGGGCCCAACTCGGCCGCCTGTGGACTATTCTGCTGCATGTTTCTCCACGCCTTTGCCAACTGGCCCCA
AACTCCCATGGATCACAACCCCACCATGAACCTTATTACCGGGGTACCCAACTCCATGCTCAACAGTCCC
CAGGTACAGCCCACCCTGCGTCGCAACCAGGAACAGCTCTACAGCTTCCTGGAGCGCCACTCGCCCTACT
TCCGCAGCCACAGTGCGCAGATTAGGAGCGCCACTTCTTTTTGTCACTTGAAAAACATGTAAAAATAATG
TACTAGAGACACTTTCAATAAAGGCAAATGCTTTTATTTGTACACTCTCGGGTGATTATTTACCCCCACC
CTTGCCGTCTGCGCCGTTTAAAAATCAAAGGGGTTCTGCCGCGCATCGCTATGCGCCACTGGCAGGGACA
CGTTGCGATACTGGTGTTTAGTGCTCCACTTAAACTCAGGCACAACCATCCGCGGCAGCTCGGTGAAGTT
TTCACTCCACAGGCTGCGCACCATCACCAACGCGTTTAGCAGGTCGGGCGCCGATATCTTGAAGTCGCAG
TTGGGGCCTCCGCCCTGCGCGCGCGAGTTGCGATACACAGGGTTGCAGCACTGGAACACTATCAGCGCCG
GGTGGTGCACGCTGGCCAGCACGCTCTTGTCGGAGATCAGATCCGCGTCCAGGTCCTCCGCGTTGCTCAG
GGCGAACGGAGTCAACTTTGGTAGCTGCCTTCCCAAAAAGGGCGCGTGCCCAGGCTTTGAGTTGCACTCG
CACCGTAGTGGCATCAAAAGGTGACCGTGCCCGGTCTGGGCGTTAGGATACAGCGCCTGCATAAAAGCCT
TGATCTGCTTAAAAGCCACCTGAGCCTTTGCGCCTTCAGAGAAGAACATGCCGCAAGACTTGCCGGAAAA
CTGATTGGCCGGACAGGCCGCGTCGTGCACGCAGCACCTTGCGTCGGTGTTGGAGATCTGCACCACATTT
CGGCCCCACCGGTTCTTCACGATCTTGGCCTTGCTAGACTGCTCCTTCAGCGCGCGCTGCCCGTTTTCGC
TCGTCACATCCATTTCAATCACGTGCTCCTTATTTATCATAATGCTTCCGTGTAGACACTTAAGCTCGCC
TTCGATCTCAGCGCAGCGGTGCAGCCACAACGCGCAGCCCGTGGGCTCGTGATGCTTGTAGGTCACCTCT
GCAAACGACTGCAGGTACGCCTGCAGGAATCGCCCCATCATCGTCACAAAGGTCTTGTTGCTGGTGAAGG
TCAGCTGCAACCCGCGGTGCTCCTCGTTCAGCCAGGTCTTGCATACGGCCGCCAGAGCTTCCACTTGGTC
AGGCAGTAGTTTGAAGTTCGCCTTTAGATCGTTATCCACGTGGTACTTGTCCATCAGCGCGCGCGCAGCC
TCCATGCCCTTCTCCCACGCAGACACGATCGGCACACTCAGCGGGTTCATCACCGTAATTTCACTTTCCG
CTTCGCTGGGCTCTTCCTCTTCCTCTTGCGTCCGCATACCACGCGCCACTGGGTCGTCTTCATTCAGCCG
CCGCACTGTGCGCTTACCTCCTTTGCCATGCTTGATTAGCACCGGTGGGTTGCTGAAACCCACCATTTGT
AGCGCCACATCTTCTCTTTCTTCCTCGCTGTCCACGATTACCTCTGGTGATGGCGGGCGCTCGGGCTTGG
GAGAAGGGCGCTTCTTTTTCTTCTTGGGCGCAATGGCCAAATCCGCCGCCGAGGTCGATGGCCGCGGGCT
GGGTGTGCGCGGCACCAGCGCGTCTTGTGATGAGTCTTCCTCGTCCTCGGACTCGATACGCCGCCTCATC
CGCTTTTTTGGGGGCGCCCGGGGAGGCGGCGGCGACGGGGACGGGGACGACACGTCCTCCATGGTTGGGG
GACGTCGCGCCGCACCGCGTCCGCGCTCGGGGGTGGTTTCGCGCTGCTCCTCTTCCCGACTGGCCATTTC
CTTCTCCTATAGGCAGAAAAAGATCATGGAGTCAGTCGAGAAGAAGGACAGCCTAACCGCCCCCTCTGAG
TTCGCCACCACCGCCTCCACCGATGCCGCCAACGCGCCTACCACCTTCCCCGTCGAGGCACCCCCGCTTG
AGGAGGAGGAAGTGATTATCGAGCAGGACCCAGGTTTTGTAAGCGAAGACGACGAGGACCGCTCAGTACC
AACAGAGGATAAAAAGCAAGACCAGGACAACGCAGAGGCAAACGAGGAACAAGTCGGGCGGGGGGACGAA
AGGCATGGCGACTACCTAGATGTGGGAGACGACGTGCTGTTGAAGCATCTGCAGCGCCAGTGCGCCATTA
TCTGCGACGCGTTGCAAGAGCGCAGCGATGTGCCCCTCGCCATAGCGGATGTCAGCCTTGCCTACGAACG
CCACCTATTCTCACCGCGCGTACCCCCCAAACGCCAAGAAAACGGCACATGCGAGCCCAACCCGCGCCTC
AACTTCTACCCCGTATTTGCCGTGCCAGAGGTGCTTGCCACCTATCACATCTTTTTCCAAAACTGCAAGA
TACCCCTATCCTGCCGTGCCAACCGCAGCCGAGCGGACAAGCAGCTGGCCTTGCGGCAGGGCGCTGTCAT
ACCTGATATCGCCTCGCTCAACGAAGTGCCAAAAATCTTTGAGGGTCTTGGACGCGACGAGAAGCGCGCG
GCAAACGCTCTGCAACAGGAAAACAGCGAAAATGAAAGTCACTCTGGAGTGTTGGTGGAACTCGAGGGTG
ACAACGCGCGCCTAGCCGTACTAAAACGCAGCATCGAGGTCACCCACTTTGCCTACCCGGCACTTAACCT
ACCCCCCAAGGTCATGAGCACAGTCATGAGTGAGCTGATCGTGCGCCGTGCGCAGCCCCTGGAGAGGGAT
GCAAATTTGCAAGAACAAACAGAGGAGGGCCTACCCGCAGTTGGCGACGAGCAGCTAGCGCGCTGGCTTC
AAACGCGCGAGCCTGCCGACTTGGAGGAGCGACGCAAACTAATGATGGCCGCAGTGCTCGTTACCGTGGA
GCTTGAGTGCATGCAGCGGTTCTTTGCTGACCCGGAGATGCAGCGCAAGCTAGAGGAAACATTGCACTAC
ACCTTTCGACAGGGCTACGTACGCCAGGCCTGCAAGATCTCCAACGTGGAGCTCTGCAACCTGGTCTCCT
ACCTTGGAATTTTGCACGAAAACCGCCTTGGGCAAAACGTGCTTCATTCCACGCTCAAGGGCGAGGCGCG
CCGCGACTACGTCCGCGACTGCGTTTACTTATTTCTATGCTACACCTGGCAGACGGCCATGGGCGTTTGG
CAGCAGTGCTTGGAGGAGTGCAACCTCAAGGAGCTGCAGAAACTGCTAAAGCAAAACTTGAAGGACCTAT
GGACGGCCTTCAACGAGCGCTCCGTGGCCGCGCACCTGGCGGACATCATTTTCCCCGAACGCCTGCTTAA
AACCCTGCAACAGGGTCTGCCAGACTTCACCAGTCAAAGCATGTTGCAGAACTTTAGGAACTTTATCCTA
GAGCGCTCAGGAATCTTGCCCGCCACCTGCTGTGCACTTCCTAGCGACTTTGTGCCCATTAAGTACCGCG
AATGCCCTCCGCCGCTTTGGGGCCACTGCTACCTTCTGCAGCTAGCCAACTACCTTGCCTACCACTCTGA
CATAATGGAAGACGTGAGCGGTGACGGTCTACTGGAGTGTCACTGTCGCTGCAACCTATGCACCCCGCAC
CGCTCCCTGGTTTGCAATTCGCAGCTGCTTAACGAAAGTCAAATTATCGGTACCTTTGAGCTGCAGGGTC
CCTCGCCTGACGAAAAGTCCGCGGCTCCGGGGTTGAAACTCACTCCGGGGCTGTGGACGTCGGCTTACCT
TCGCAAATTTGTACCTGAGGACTACCACGCCCACGAGATTAGGTTCTACGAAGACCAATCCCGCCCGCCT
AATGCGGAGCTTACCGCCTGCGTCATTACCCAGGGCCACATTCTTGGCCAATTGCAAGCCATCAACAAAG
CCCGCCAAGAGTTTCTGCTACGAAAGGGACGGGGGGTTTACTTGGACCCCCAGTCCGGCGAGGAGCTCAA
CCCAATCCCCCCGCCGCCGCAGCCCTATCAGCAGCAGCCGCGGGCCCTTGCTTCCCAGGATGGCACCCAA
AAAGAAGCTGCAGCTGCCGCCGCCACCCACGGACGAGGAGGAATACTGGGACAGTCAGGCAGAGGAGGTT
TTGGACGAGGAGGAGGAGGACATGATGGAAGACTGGGAGAGCCTAGACGAGGAAGCTTCCGAGGTCGAAG
AGGTGTCAGACGAAACACCGTCACCCTCGGTCGCATTCCCCTCGCCGGCGCCCCAGAAATCGGCAACCGG
TTCCAGCATGGCTACAACCTCCGCTCCTCAGGCGCCGCCGGCACTGCCCGTTCGCCGACCCAACCGTAGA
TGGGACACCACTGGAACCAGGGCCGGTAAGTCCAAGCAGCCGCCGCCGTTAGCCCAAGAGCAACAACAGC
GCCAAGGCTACCGCTCATGGCGCGGGCACAAGAACGCCATAGTTGCTTGCTTGCAAGACTGTGGGGGCAA
CATCTCCTTCGCCCGCCGCTTTCTTCTCTACCATCACGGCGTGGCCTTCCCCCGTAACATCCTGCATTAC
TACCGTCATCTCTACAGCCCATACTGCACCGGCGGCAGCGGCAGCAACAGCAGCGGCCACACAGAAGCAA
AGGCGACCGGATAGCAAGACTCTGACAAAGCCCAAGAAATCCACAGCGGCGGCAGCAGCAGGAGGAGGAG
CGCTGCGTCTGGCGCCCAACGAACCCGTATCGACCCGCGAGCTTAGAAACAGGATTTTTCCCACTCTGTA
TGCTATATTTCAACAGAGCAGGGGCCAAGAACAAGAGCTGAAAATAAAAAACAGGTCTCTGCGATCCCTC
ACCCGCAGCTGCCTGTATCACAAAAGCGAAGATCAGCTTCGGCGCACGCTGGAAGACGCGGAGGCTCTCT
TCAGTAAATACTGCGCGCTGACTCTTAAGGACTAGTTTCGCGCCCTTTCTCAAATTTAAGCGCGAAAACT
ACGTCATCTCCAGCGGCCACACCCGGCGCCAGCACCTGTTGTCAGCGCCATTATGAGCAAGGAAATTCCC
ACGCCCTACATGTGGAGTTACCAGCCACAAATGGGACTTGCGGCTGGAGCTGCCCAAGACTACTCAACCC
GAATAAACTACATGAGCGCGGGACCCCACATGATATCCCGGGTCAACGGAATACGCGCCCACCGAAACCG
AATTCTCCTGGAACAGGCGGCTATTACCACCACACCTCGTAATAACCTTAATCCCCGTAGTTGGCCCGCT
GCCCTGGTGTACCAGGAAAGTCCCGCTCCCACCACTGTGGTACTTCCCAGAGACGCCCAGGCCGAAGTTC
AGATGACTAACTCAGGGGCGCAGCTTGCGGGCGGCTTTCGTCACAGGGTGCGGTCGCCCGGGCAGGGTAT
AACTCACCTGACAATCAGAGGGCGAGGTATTCAGCTCAACGACGAGTCGGTGAGCTCCTCGCTTGGTCTC
CGTCCGGACGGGACATTTCAGATCGGCGGCGCCGGCCGCTCTTCATTCACGCCTCGTCAGGCAATCCTAA
CTCTGCAGACCTCGTCCTCTGAGCCGCGCTCTGGAGGCATTGGAACTCTGCAATTTATTGAGGAGTTTGT
GCCATCGGTCTACTTTAACCCCTTCTCGGGACCTCCCGGCCACTATCCGGATCAATTTATTCCTAACTTT
GACGCGGTAAAGGACTCGGCGGACGGCTACGACTGAATGTTAAGTGGAGAGGCAGAGCAACTGCGCCTGA
AACACCTGGTCCACTGTCGCCGCCACAAGTGCTTTGCCCGCGACTCCGGTGAGTTTTGCTACTTTGAATT
GCCCGAGGATCATATCGAGGGCCCGGCGCACGGCGTCCGGCTTACCGCCCAGGGAGAGCTTGCCCGTAGC
CTGATTCGGGAGTTTACCCAGCGCCCCCTGCTAGTTGAGCGGGACAGGGGACCCTGTGTTCTCACTGTGA
TTTGCAACTGTCCTAACCCTGGATTACATCAAGATCTTTGTTGCCATCTCTGTGCTGAGTATAATAAATA
CAGAAATTAAAATATACTGGGGCTCCTATCGCCATCCTGTAAACGCCACCGTCTTCACCCGCCCAAGCAA
ACCAAGGCGAACCTTACCTGGTACTTTTAACATCTCTCCCTCTGTGATTTACAACAGTTTCAACCCAGAC
GGAGTGAGTCTACGAGAGAACCTCTCCGAGCTCAGCTACTCCATCAGAAAAAACACCACCCTCCTTACCT
GCCGGGAACGTACGAGTGCGTCACCGGCCGCTGCACCACACCTACCGCCTGACCGTAAACCAGACTTTTT
CCGGACAGACCTCAATAACTCTGTTTACCAGAACAGGAGGTGAGCTTAGAAAACCCTTAGGGTATTAGGC
CAAAGGCGCAGCTACTGTGGGGTTTATGAACAATTCAAGCAACTCTACGGGCTATTCTAATTCAGGTTTC
TCTAGAAATGGACGGAATTATTACAGAGCAGCGCCTGCTAGAAAGACGCAGGGCAGCGGCCGAGCAACAG
CGCATGAATCAAGAGCTCCAAGACATGGTTAACTTGCACCAGTGCAAAAGGGGTATCTTTTGTCTGGTAA
AGCAGGCCAAAGTCACCTACGACAGTAATACCACCGGACACCGCCTTAGCTACAAGTTGCCAACCAAGCG
TCAGAAATTGGTGGTCATGGTGGGAGAAAAGCCCATTACCATAACTCAGCACTCGGTAGAAACCGAAGGC
TGCATTCACTCACCTTGTCAAGGACCTGAGGATCTCTGCACCCTTATTAAGACCCTGTGCGGTCTCAAAG
ATCTTATTCCCTTTAACTAATAAAAAAAAATAATAAAGCATCACTTACTTAAAATCAGTTAGCAAATTTC
TGTCCAGTTTATTCAGCAGCACCTCCTTGCCCTCCTCCCAGCTCTGGTATTGCAGCTTCCTCCTGGCTGC
AAACTTTCTCCACAATCTAAATGGAATGTCAGTTTCCTCCTGTTCCTGTCCATCCGCACCCACTATCTTC
ATGTTGTTGCAGATGAAGCGCGCAAGACCGTCTGAAGATACCTTCAACCCCGTGTATCCATATGACACGG
AAACCGGTCCTCCAACTGTGCCTTTTCTTACTCCTCCCTTTGTATCCCCCAATGGGTTTCAAGAGAGTCC
CCCTGGGGTACTCTCTTTGCGCCTATCCGAACCTCTAGTTACCTCCAATGGCATGCTTGCGCTCAAAATG
GGCAACGGCCTCTCTCTGGACGAGGCCGGCAACCTTACCTCCCAAAATGTAACCACTGTGAGCCCACCTC
TCAAAAAAACCAAGTCAAACATAAACCTGGAAATATCTGCACCCCTCACAGTTACCTCAGAAGCCCTAAC
TGTGGCTGCCGCCGCACCTCTAATGGTCGCGGGCAACACACTCACCATGCAATCACAGGCCCCGCTAACC
GTGCACGACTCCAAACTTAGCATTGCCACCCAAGGACCCCTCACAGTGTCAGAAGGAAAGCTAGCCCTGC
AAACATCAGGCCCCCTCACCACCACCGATAGCAGTACCCTTACTATCACTGCCTCACCCCCTCTAACTAC
TGCCACTGGTAGCTTGGGCATTGACTTGAAAGAGCCCATTTATACACAAAATGGAAAACTAGGACTAAAG
TACGGGGCTCCTTTGCATGTAACAGACGACCTAAACACTTTGACCGTAGCAACTGGTCCAGGTGTGACTA
TTAATAATACTTCCTTGCAAACTAAAGTTACTGGAGCCTTGGGTTTTGATTCACAAGGCAATATGCAACT
TAATGTAGCAGGAGGACTAAGGATTGATTCTCAAAACAGACGCCTTATACTTGATGTTAGTTATCCGTTT
GATGCTCAAAACCAACTAAATCTAAGACTAGGACAGGGCCCTCTTTTTATAAACTCAGCCCACAACTTGG
ATATTAACTACAACAAAGGCCTTTACTTGTTTACAGCTTCAAACAATTCCAAAAAGCTTGAGGTTAACCT
AAGCACTGCCAAGGGGTTGATGTTTGACGCTACAGCCATAGCCATTAATGCAGGAGATGGGCTTGAATTT
GGTTCACCTAATGCACCAAACACAAATCCCCTCAAAACAAAAATTGGCCATGGCCTAGAATTTGATTCAA
ACAAGGCTATGGTTCCTAAACTAGGAACTGGCCTTAGTTTTGACAGCACAGGTGCCATTACAGTAGGAAA
CAAAAATAATGATAAGCTAACTTTGTGGACCACACCAGCTCCATCTCCTAACTGTAGACTAAATGCAGAG
AAAGATGCTAAACTCACTTTGGTCTTAACAAAATGTGGCAGTCAAATACTTGCTACAGTTTCAGTTTTGG
CTGTTAAAGGCAGTTTGGCTCCAATATCTGGAACAGTTCAAAGTGCTCATCTTATTATAAGATTTGACGA
AAATGGAGTGCTACTAAACAATTCCTTCCTGGACCCAGAATATTGGAACTTTAGAAATGGAGATCTTACT
GAAGGCACAGCCTATACAAACGCTGTTGGATTTATGCCTAACCTATCAGCTTATCCAAAATCTCACGGTA
AAACTGCCAAAAGTAACATTGTCAGTCAAGTTTACTTAAACGGAGACAAAACTAAACCTGTAACACTAAC
CATTACACTAAACGGTACACAGGAAACAGGAGACACAACTCCAAGTGCATACTCTATGTCATTTTCATGG
GACTGGTCTGGCCACAACTACATTAATGAAATATTTGCCACATCCTCTTACACTTTTTCATACATTGCCC
AAGAATAAAGAATCGTTTGTGTTATGTTTCAACGTGTTTATTTTTCAATTGCAGAAAATTTCGAATCATT
TTTCATTCAGTAGTATAGCCCCACCACCACATAGCTTATACAGATCACCGTACCTTAATCAAACTCACAG
AACCCTAGTATTCAACCTGCCACCTCCCTCCCAACACACAGAGTACACAGTCCTTTCTCCCCGGCTGGCC
TTAAAAAGCATCATATCATGGGTAACAGACATATTCTTAGGTGTTATATTCCACACGGTTTCCTGTCGAG
CCAAACGCTCATCAGTGATATTAATAAACTCCCCGGGCAGCTCACTTAAGTTCATGTCGCTGTCCAGCTG
CTGAGCCACAGGCTGCTGTCCAACTTGCGGTTGCTTAACGGGCGGCGAAGGAGAAGTCCACGCCTACATG
GGGGTAGAGTCATAATCGTGCATCAGGATAGGGCGGTGGTGCTGCAGCAGCGCGCGAATAAACTGCTGCC
GCCGCCGCTCCGTCCTGCAGGAATACAACATGGCAGTGGTCTCCTCAGCGATGATTCGCACCGCCCGCAG
CATAAGGCGCCTTGTCCTCCGGGCACAGCAGCGCACCCTGATCTCACTTAAATCAGCACAGTAACTGCAG
CACAGCACCACAATATTGTTCAAAATCCCACAGTGCAAGGCGCTGTATCCAAAGCTCATGGCGGGGACCA
CAGAACCCACGTGGCCATCATACCACAAGCGCAGGTAGATTAAGTGGCGACCCCTCATAAACACGCTGGA
CATAAACATTACCTCTTTTGGCATGTTGTAATTCACCACCTCCCGGTACCATATAAACCTCTGATTAAAC
ATGGCGCCATCCACCACCATCCTAAACCAGCTGGCCAAAACCTGCCCGCCGGCTATACACTGCAGGGAAC
CGGGACTGGAACAATGACAGTGGAGAGCCCAGGACTCGTAACCATGGATCATCATGCTCGTCATGATATC
AATGTTGGCACAACACAGGCACACGTGCATACACTTCCTCAGGATTACAAGCTCCTCCCGCGTTAGAACC
ATATCCCAGGGAACAACCCATTCCTGAATCAGCGTAAATCCCACACTGCAGGGAAGACCTCGCACGTAAC
TCACGTTGTGCATTGTCAAAGTGTTACATTCGGGCAGCAGCGGATGATCCTCCAGTATGGTAGCGCGGGT
TTCTGTCTCAAAAGGAGGTAGACGATCCCTACTGTACGGAGTGCGCCGAGACAACCGAGATCGTGTTGGT
CGTAGTGTCATGCCAAATGGAACGCCGGACGTAGTCATATTTCCTGAAGCAAAACCAGGTGCGGGCGTGA
CAAACAGATCTGCGTCTCCGGTCTCGCCGCTTAGATCGCTCTGTGTAGTAGTTGTAGTATATCCACTCTC
TCAAAGCATCCAGGCGCCCCCTGGCTTCGGGTTCTATGTAAACTCCTTCATGCGCCGCTGCCCTGATAAC
ATCCACCACCGCAGAATAAGCCACACCCAGCCAACCTACACATTCGTTCTGCGAGTCACACACGGGAGGA
GCGGGAAGAGCTGGAAGAACCATGTTTTTTTTTTTATTCCAAAAGATTATCCAAAACCTCAAAATGAAGA
TCTATTAAGTGAACGCGCTCCCCTCCGGTGGCGTGGTCAAACTCTACAGCCAAAGAACAGATAATGGCAT
TTGTAAGATGTTGCACAATGGCTTCCAAAAGGCAAACGGCCCTCACGTCCAAGTGGACGTAAAGGCTAAA
CCCTTCAGGGTGAATCTCCTCTATAAACATTCCAGCACCTTCAACCATGCCCAAATAATTCTCATCTCGC
CACCTTCTCAATATATCTCTAAGCAAATCCCGAATATTAAGTCCGGCCATTGTAAAAATCTGCTCCAGAG
CGCCCTCCACCTTCAGCCTCAAGCAGCGAATCATGATTGCAAAAATTCAGGTTCCTCACAGACCTGTATA
AGATTCAAAAGCGGAACATTAACAAAAATACCGCGATCCCGTAGGTCCCTTCGCAGGGCCAGCTGAACAT
AATCGTGCAGGTCTGCACGGACCAGCGCGGCCACTTCCCCGCCAGGAACCATGACAAAAGAACCCACACT
GATTATGACACGCATACTCGGAGCTATGCTAACCAGCGTAGCCCCGATGTAAGCTTGTTGCATGGGCGGC
GATATAAAATGCAAGGTGCTGCTCAAAAAATCAGGCAAAGCCTCGCGCAAAAAAGAAAGCACATCGTAGT
CATGCTCATGCAGATAAAGGCAGGTAAGCTCCGGAACCACCACAGAAAAAGACACCATTTTTCTCTCAAA
CATGTCTGCGGGTTTCTGCATAAACACAAAATAAAATAACAAAAAAACATTTAAACATTAGAAGCCTGTC
TTACAACAGGAAAAACAACCCTTATAAGCATAAGACGGACTACGGCCATGCCGGCGTGACCGTAAAAAAA
CTGGTCACCGTGATTAAAAAGCACCACCGACAGCTCCTCGGTCATGTCCGGAGTCATAATGTAAGACTCG
GTAAACACATCAGGTTGATTCACATCGGTCAGTGCTAAAAAGCGACCGAAATAGCCCGGGGGAATACATA
CCCGCAGGCGTAGAGACAACATTACAGCCCCCATAGGAGGTATAACAAAATTAATAGGAGAGAAAAACAC
ATAAACACCTGAAAAACCCTCCTGCCTAGGCAAAATAGCACCCTCCCGCTCCAGAACAACATACAGCGCT
TCCACAGCGGCAGCCATAACAGTCAGCCTTACCAGTAAAAAAGAAAACCTATTAAAAAAACACCACTCGA
CACGGCACCAGCTCAATCAGTCACAGTGTAAAAAAGGGCCAAGTGCAGAGCGAGTATATATAGGACTAAA
AAATGACGTAACGGTTAAAGTCCACAAAAAACACCCAGAAAACCGCACGCGAACCTACGCCCAGAAACGA
AAGCCAAAAAACCCACAACTTCCTCAAATCGTCACTTCCGTTTTCCCACGTTACGTCACTTCCCATTTTA
AGAAAACTACAATTCCCAACACATACAAGTTACTCCGCCCTAAAACCTACGTCACCCGCCCCGTTCCCAC
GCCCCGCGCCACGTCACAAACTCCACCCCCTCATTATCATATTGGCTTCAATCCAAAATAAGGTATATTA
TTGATGATGTTAATTAATTTAAATCCGCATGCGATATCGAGCTCTCCCGGGAATTCGGATCTGCGACGCG
AGGCTGGATGGCCTTCCCCATTATGATTCTTCTCGCTTCCGGCGGCATCGGGATGCCCGCGTTGCAGGCC
ATGCTGTCCAGGCAGGTAGATGACGACCATCAGGGACAGCTTCAAGGCCAGCAAAAGGCCAGGAACCGTA
AAAAGGCCGCGTTGCTGGCGTTTTTCCATAGGCTCCGCCCCCCTGACGAGCATCACAAAAATCGACGCTC
AAGTCAGAGGTGGCGAAACCCGACAGGACTATAAAGATACCAGGCGTTTCCCCCTGGAAGCTCCCTCGTG
CGCTCTCCTGTTCCGACCCTGCCGCTTACCGGATACCTGTCCGCCTTTCTCCCTTCGGGAAGCGTGGCGC
TTTCTCATAGCTCACGCTGTAGGTATCTCAGTTCGGTGTAGGTCGTTCGCTCCAAGCTGGGCTGTGTGCA
CGAACCCCCCGTTCAGCCCGACCGCTGCGCCTTATCCGGTAACTATCGTCTTGAGTCCAACCCGGTAAGA
CACGACTTATCGCCACTGGCAGCAGCCACTGGTAACAGGATTAGCAGAGCGAGGTATGTAGGCGGTGCTA
CAGAGTTCTTGAAGTGGTGGCCTAACTACGGCTACACTAGAAGGACAGTATTTGGTATCTGCGCTCTGCT
GAAGCCAGTTACCTTCGGAAAAAGAGTTGGTAGCTCTTGATCCGGCAAACAAACCACCGCTGGTAGCGGT
GGTTTTTTTGTTTGCAAGCAGCAGATTACGCGCAGAAAAAAAGGATCTCAAGAAGATCCTTTGATCTTTT
CTACGGGGTCTGACGCTCAGTGGAACGAAAACTCACGTTAAGGGATTTTGGTCATGAGATTATCAAAAAG
GATCTTCACCTAGATCCTTTTAAATCAATCTAAAGTATATATGAGTAAACTTGGTCTGACAGTTACCAAT
GCTTAATCAGTGAGGCACCTATCTCAGCGATCTGTCTATTTCGTTCATCCATAGTTGCCTGACTCCCCGT
CGTGTAGATAACTACGATACGGGAGGGCTTACCATCTGGCCCCAGTGCTGCAATGATACCGCGAGACCCA
CGCTCACCGGCTCCAGATTTATCAGCAATAAACCAGCCAGCCGGAAGGGCCGAGCGCAGAAGTGGTCCTG
CAACTTTATCCGCCTCCATCCAGTCTATTAATTGTTGCCGGGAAGCTAGAGTAAGTAGTTCGCCAGTTAA
TAGTTTGCGCAACGTTGTTGCCATTGCTACAGGCATCGTGGTGTCACGCTCGTCGTTTGGTATGGCTTCA
TTCAGCTCCGGTTCCCAACGATCAAGGCGAGTTACATGATCCCCCATGTTGTGCAAAAAAGCGGTTAGCT
CCTTCGGTCCTCCGATCGTTGTCAGAAGTAAGTTGGCCGCAGTGTTATCACTCATGGTTATGGCAGCACT
GCATAATTCTCTTACTGTCATGCCATCCGTAAGATGCTTTTCTGTGACTGGTGAGTACTCAACCAAGTCA
TTCTGAGAATAGTGTATGCGGCGACCGAGTTGCTCTTGCCCGGCGTCAACACGGGATAATACCGCGCCAC
ATAGCAGAACTTTAAAAGTGCTCATCATTGGAAAACGTTCTTCGGGGCGAAAACTCTCAAGGATCTTACC
GCTGTTGAGATCCAGTTCGATGTAACCCACTCGTGCACCCAACTGATCTTCAGCATCTTTTACTTTCACC
AGCGTTTCTGGGTGAGCAAAAACAGGAAGGCAAAATGCCGCAAAAAAGGGAATAAGGGCGACACGGAAAT
GTTGAATACTCATACTCTTCCTTTTTCAATATTATTGAAGCATTTATCAGGGTTATTGTCTCATGAGCGG
ATACATATTTGAATGTATTTAGAAAAATAAACAAATAGGGGTTCCGCGCACATTTCCCCGAAAAGTGCCA
CCTGACGTCTAAGAAACCATTATTATCATGACATTAACCTATAAAAATAGGCGTATCACGAGGCCCTTTC
GTCTTCAAGAATTGGATCCGAATTCCCGGGAGAGCTCGATATCGCATGCGGATTTAAATTAATTAA
